Addgene plasmid #124639: B4GALT1-ABA
Purpose: Abscisic acid-inducible B4GALT1 expression in mammalian cells
Depositing lab: Ron Weiss. Depositing organization: Massachusetts Institute of Technology. Publication: Small-molecule control of antibody N-glycosylation in engineered mammalian cells. Chang MM, Gaidukov L, Jung G, Tseng WA, Scarcelli JJ, Cornell R, Marshall JK, Lyles JL, Sakorafas P, Chu AA, Cote K, Tzvetkova B, Dolatshahi S, Sumit M, Mulukutla BC, Lauffenburger DA, Figueroa B Jr, Summers NM, Lu TK, Weiss R. Nat Chem Biol. 2019 May 20. pii: 10.1038/s41589-019-0288-4. doi: 10.1038/s41589-019-0288-4. PubMed 31110306.
Backbone
  Vector backbone: pJAZZ
  Backbone manufacturer: Lucigen
  Vector type: Mammalian Expression
Growth in bacteria
  Bacterial resistance: Ampicillin and Kanamycin, 100 & 50 μg/mL
  Growth temperature: 30°C
  Growth strain: NEB Stable
  Copy number: Unknown
Gene/Insert 1
  Gene/Insert name: Beta-(1,4)-Galactosyltransferase 1 (alt name: b4GALT1)
  Species: Cricetulus griseus
  Insert size (bp): 1182
  Promoter: PhlF-activatable promoter (6x PhlF Operators + miniCMV promoter)
  Cloning method: Gibson Cloning
  Sequencing primers: 5′ GGCACAGTCAATGAAGTTTGAAAACCAATAAGAGCTCGGTAAACC; 3′ GGATCTTAAAAACATTATACAATACTACAAGCATAAAAACGCACC
Gene/Insert 2
  Gene/Insert name: NLS-VP16-PYL1
  Insert size (bp): 831
  Promoter: hEF1a
  Cloning method: Gibson Cloning
  Sequencing primers: 5′ GGTGCGTTTTTATGCTTGTAGTATTGTATAATGTTTTTAAGATCC; 3′ GGCGTATAAAACATCTGGATAAGACGAGAGATTGGGTATTAGACC
Gene/Insert 3
  Gene/Insert name: PhlF(activator)-NES-Gal4-ABI
  Insert size (bp): 1572
  Promoter: hEF1a
  Cloning method: Gibson Cloning
  Sequencing primers: 5′ GGTCTAATACCCAATCTCTCGTCTTATCCAGATGTTTTATACGCC; 3′ GGGACAAACTCGCCTGCCTTTTACACTCACATAAGGGAATTCACC
Gene/Insert 4
  Gene/Insert name: TagFP635 (alt name: mKate)
  Insert size (bp): 713
  Promoter: hEF1a
  Cloning method: Gibson Cloning
  Sequencing primers: 5′ GGTGAATTCCCTTATGTGAGTGTAAAAGGCAGGCGAGTTTGTCCC; 3′ GGATTCTTTGAGAGTGCTTTCCAATTACTGCTTTTGCAAGCAACC
Terms and licenses: Academic/Nonprofit Terms; Industry Terms: Not Available to Industry
How to cite: B4GALT1-ABA was a gift from Ron Weiss (Addgene plasmid # 124639)
