[The description below was written by a language model from this plasmid's Addgene catalogue record and the feature table of its GenBank file; any pLannotate feature table in this document was generated separately and was not available to it.]
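Description:
B4GALT1-ABA is a roughly 21 kb multi-gene mammalian expression construct that places Chinese hamster (Cricetulus griseus) beta-1,4-galactosyltransferase 1 under abscisic acid (ABA) control. The catalogue lists the backbone as pJAZZ, which is normally a linear vector. The sequence record, however, is annotated as circular and shows a high-copy ColE1/pUC-type origin, an f1 origin, and both AmpR and KanR, consistent with the dual ampicillin/kanamycin selection listed.

The payload is a series of transcription units assembled by Gibson cloning. Each is flanked by Gateway attB4/attB1/attB2 scars and ends in a rabbit beta-globin poly(A) signal. B4GALT1 sits behind a synthetic promoter of six PhlF operators upstream of a minimal CMV promoter, which should be largely silent without a recruited activator. Two hEF1a-driven units (core promoter plus intron A) supply the split activator. One is NLS-VP16-PYL1, annotated with an SV40 NLS, the VP16 activation domain and an HA tag. The other is PhlF(activator)-NES-Gal4-ABI, annotated with a FLAG tag. ABA induces dimerisation of PYL1 and ABI, bringing VP16 to the DNA-binding fusion at the PhlF operators and switching on B4GALT1. A fourth hEF1a unit expresses the red fluorescent protein TagFP635 (mKate), auto-annotated as TagRFP, as a constitutive marker.

The feature table also shows elements not listed in the catalogue fields. These include a blasticidin S deaminase cassette with a Kozak sequence but no annotated promoter, and a region auto-annotated as an AAVS1 right homology arm. Their purpose is not stated. The associated publication title indicates use for small-molecule tuning of antibody N-glycosylation in engineered mammalian cells.
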