LOCUS       Exported 21007 bp ds-DNA circular SYN 13-MAY-2021
DEFINITION  Abscisic acid-inducible B4GALT1 expression in mammalian cells.
ACCESSION   .
VERSION     .
KEYWORDS    B4GALT1-ABA
SOURCE      synthetic DNA construct
  ORGANISM  synthetic DNA construct
REFERENCE   1 (bases 1 to 21007)
  AUTHORS   Chang MM, Gaidukov L, Jung G, Tseng WA, Scarcelli JJ, Cornell R,
            Marshall JK, Lyles JL, Sakorafas P, Chu AA, Cote K, Tzvetkova B,
            Dolatshahi S, Sumit M, Mulukutla BC, Lauffenburger DA, Figueroa B
            Jr, Summers NM, Lu TK, Weiss R
  TITLE     Small-molecule control of antibody N-glycosylation in engineered
            mammalian cells.
  JOURNAL   Nat Chem Biol. 2019 May 20. pii: 10.1038/s41589-019-0288-4. doi:
            10.1038/s41589-019-0288-4.
  PUBMED    31110306
REFERENCE   2 (bases 1 to 21007)
  AUTHORS   .
  TITLE     Direct Submission
  JOURNAL   Exported May 13, 2021 from SnapGene Server 1.1.58
            http://www.snapgene.com
FEATURES             Location/Qualifiers
     source          1..21007
                     /organism="synthetic DNA construct"
                     /mol_type="other DNA"
     protein_bind    26..46
                     /gene="mutant version of attB"
                     /label=attB4
                     /bound_moiety="BP Clonase(TM)"
                     /note="core recombination site for the Gateway(R) BP
                     reaction"
     protein_bind    111..135
                     /gene="mutant version of attB"
                     /label=attB1
                     /bound_moiety="BP Clonase(TM)"
                     /note="recombination site for the Gateway(R) BP reaction"
     regulatory      145..154
                     /regulatory_class="other"
                     /note="vertebrate consensus sequence for strong initiation
                     of translation (Kozak, 1987)"
     CDS             151..549
                     /codon_start=1
                     /gene="Aspergillus terreus BSD"
                     /product="blasticidin S deaminase"
                     /label=BSD
                     /note="confers resistance to blasticidin"
                     /translation="MAKPLSQEESTLIERATATINSIPISEDYSVASAALSSDGRIFTG
                     VNVYHFTGGPCAELVVLGTAAAAAAGNLTCIVAIGNENRGILSPCGRCRQVLLDLHPGI
                     KAIVKDSDGQPTAVGIRELLPSGYVWEG"
     protein_bind    complement(551..575)
                     /gene="mutant version of attB"
                     /label=attB2
                     /bound_moiety="BP Clonase(TM)"
                     /note="recombination site for the Gateway(R) BP reaction"
     polyA_signal    730..785
                     /label=-beta-globin poly(A) signal
                     /note="rabbit beta-globin polyadenylation signal (Gil and
                     Proudfoot, 1987)"
     misc_feature    1215..1240
                     /label=SA
                     /note="splice acceptor site"
     protein_bind    1912..1932
                     /gene="mutant version of attB"
                     /label=attB4
                     /bound_moiety="BP Clonase(TM)"
                     /note="core recombination site for the Gateway(R) BP
                     reaction"
     primer_bind     2185..2209
                     /label=LNCX
                     /note="Human CMV promoter, forward primer"
     protein_bind    2226..2250
                     /gene="mutant version of attB"
                     /label=attB1
                     /bound_moiety="BP Clonase(TM)"
                     /note="recombination site for the Gateway(R) BP reaction"
     protein_bind    complement(3443..3467)
                     /gene="mutant version of attB"
                     /label=attB2
                     /bound_moiety="BP Clonase(TM)"
                     /note="recombination site for the Gateway(R) BP reaction"
     polyA_signal    3622..3677
                     /label=-beta-globin poly(A) signal
                     /note="rabbit beta-globin polyadenylation signal (Gil and
                     Proudfoot, 1987)"
     primer_bind     complement(4038..4054)
                     /label=M13 rev
                     /note="common sequencing primer, one of multiple similar
                     variants"
     protein_bind    4062..4078
                     /label=lac operator
                     /bound_moiety="lac repressor encoded by lacI"
                     /note="The lac repressor binds to the lac operator to
                     inhibit transcription in E. coli. This inhibition can be
                     relieved by adding lactose or
                     isopropyl-beta-D-thiogalactopyranoside (IPTG)."
     promoter        complement(4086..4116)
                     /label=lac promoter
                     /note="promoter for the E. coli lac operon"
     protein_bind    4131..4152
                     /label=CAP binding site
                     /bound_moiety="E. coli catabolite activator protein"
                     /note="CAP binding activates transcription in the presence
                     of cAMP."
     misc_feature    4276..4301
                     /label=SA
                     /note="splice acceptor site"
     protein_bind    4973..4993
                     /gene="mutant version of attB"
                     /label=attB4
                     /bound_moiety="BP Clonase(TM)"
                     /note="core recombination site for the Gateway(R) BP
                     reaction"
     promoter        5037..5248
                     /label=EF-1-alpha core promoter
                     /note="core promoter for human elongation factor
                     EF-1-alpha"
     intron          5249..6187
                     /label=EF-1-alpha intron A
                     /note="intron upstream of the start codon of human
                     EF-1-alpha"
     protein_bind    6212..6236
                     /gene="mutant version of attB"
                     /label=attB1
                     /bound_moiety="BP Clonase(TM)"
                     /note="recombination site for the Gateway(R) BP reaction"
     CDS             6252..6272
                     /codon_start=1
                     /product="nuclear localization signal of SV40 (simian virus
                     40) large T antigen"
                     /label=SV40 NLS
                     /translation="PKKKRKV"
     CDS             6273..6506
                     /codon_start=1
                     /gene="UL48"
                     /product="transcriptional activation domain of herpes
                     simplex virus protein VP16 (Triezenberg et al., 1988;
                     Cousens et al., 1989)"
                     /label=VP16 AD
                     /translation="APPTDVSLGDELHLDGEDVAMAHADALDDFDLDMLGDGDSPGPGF
                     TPHDSAPYGALDMADFEFEQMFTDALGIDEYGG"
     CDS             7047..7073
                     /codon_start=1
                     /product="HA (human influenza hemagglutinin) epitope tag"
                     /label=HA
                     /translation="YPYDVPDYA"
     protein_bind    complement(7084..7108)
                     /gene="mutant version of attB"
                     /label=attB2
                     /bound_moiety="BP Clonase(TM)"
                     /note="recombination site for the Gateway(R) BP reaction"
     polyA_signal    7263..7318
                     /label=-beta-globin poly(A) signal
                     /note="rabbit beta-globin polyadenylation signal (Gil and
                     Proudfoot, 1987)"
     primer_bind     complement(7679..7695)
                     /label=M13 rev
                     /note="common sequencing primer, one of multiple similar
                     variants"
     protein_bind    7703..7719
                     /label=lac operator
                     /bound_moiety="lac repressor encoded by lacI"
                     /note="The lac repressor binds to the lac operator to
                     inhibit transcription in E. coli. This inhibition can be
                     relieved by adding lactose or
                     isopropyl-beta-D-thiogalactopyranoside (IPTG)."
     promoter        complement(7727..7757)
                     /label=lac promoter
                     /note="promoter for the E. coli lac operon"
     protein_bind    7772..7793
                     /label=CAP binding site
                     /bound_moiety="E. coli catabolite activator protein"
                     /note="CAP binding activates transcription in the presence
                     of cAMP."
     misc_feature    7917..7942
                     /label=SA
                     /note="splice acceptor site"
     protein_bind    8614..8634
                     /gene="mutant version of attB"
                     /label=attB4
                     /bound_moiety="BP Clonase(TM)"
                     /note="core recombination site for the Gateway(R) BP
                     reaction"
     promoter        8678..8889
                     /label=EF-1-alpha core promoter
                     /note="core promoter for human elongation factor
                     EF-1-alpha"
     intron          8890..9828
                     /label=EF-1-alpha intron A
                     /note="intron upstream of the start codon of human
                     EF-1-alpha"
     protein_bind    9853..9877
                     /gene="mutant version of attB"
                     /label=attB1
                     /bound_moiety="BP Clonase(TM)"
                     /note="recombination site for the Gateway(R) BP reaction"
     regulatory      9911..9920
                     /regulatory_class="other"
                     /note="vertebrate consensus sequence for strong initiation
                     of translation (Kozak, 1987)"
     CDS             11462..11485
                     /codon_start=1
                     /product="FLAG(R) epitope tag, followed by an enterokinase
                     cleavage site"
                     /label=FLAG
                     /translation="DYKDDDDK"
     protein_bind    complement(11514..11538)
                     /gene="mutant version of attB"
                     /label=attB2
                     /bound_moiety="BP Clonase(TM)"
                     /note="recombination site for the Gateway(R) BP reaction"
     polyA_signal    11693..11748
                     /label=-beta-globin poly(A) signal
                     /note="rabbit beta-globin polyadenylation signal (Gil and
                     Proudfoot, 1987)"
     primer_bind     complement(12109..12125)
                     /label=M13 rev
                     /note="common sequencing primer, one of multiple similar
                     variants"
     protein_bind    12133..12149
                     /label=lac operator
                     /bound_moiety="lac repressor encoded by lacI"
                     /note="The lac repressor binds to the lac operator to
                     inhibit transcription in E. coli. This inhibition can be
                     relieved by adding lactose or
                     isopropyl-beta-D-thiogalactopyranoside (IPTG)."
     promoter        complement(12157..12187)
                     /label=lac promoter
                     /note="promoter for the E. coli lac operon"
     protein_bind    12202..12223
                     /label=CAP binding site
                     /bound_moiety="E. coli catabolite activator protein"
                     /note="CAP binding activates transcription in the presence
                     of cAMP."
     misc_feature    12347..12372
                     /label=SA
                     /note="splice acceptor site"
     protein_bind    13044..13064
                     /gene="mutant version of attB"
                     /label=attB4
                     /bound_moiety="BP Clonase(TM)"
                     /note="core recombination site for the Gateway(R) BP
                     reaction"
     promoter        13108..13319
                     /label=EF-1-alpha core promoter
                     /note="core promoter for human elongation factor
                     EF-1-alpha"
     intron          13320..14258
                     /label=EF-1-alpha intron A
                     /note="intron upstream of the start codon of human
                     EF-1-alpha"
     protein_bind    14283..14307
                     /gene="mutant version of attB"
                     /label=attB1
                     /bound_moiety="BP Clonase(TM)"
                     /note="recombination site for the Gateway(R) BP reaction"
     regulatory      14312..14321
                     /regulatory_class="other"
                     /note="vertebrate consensus sequence for strong initiation
                     of translation (Kozak, 1987)"
     CDS             14318..15031
                     /codon_start=1
                     /product="monomeric derivative of red fluorescent protein
                     from Entacmaea quadricolor (Merzlyak et al., 2007)"
                     /label=TagRFP
                     /note="mammalian codon-optimized"
                     /translation="MVSKGEELIKENMHMKLYMEGTVNNHHFKCTSEGEGKPYEGTQTM
                     RIKVVEGGPLPFAFDILATSFMYGSKTFINHTQGIPDFFKQSFPEGFTWERVTTYEDGG
                     VLTATQDTSLQDGCLIYNVKIRGVNFPSNGPVMQKKTLGWEASTEMLYPADGGLEGRSD
                     MALKLVGGGHLICNLKTTYRSKKPAKNLKMPGVYYVDRRLERIKEADKETYVEQHEVAV
                     ARYCDLPSKLGHKLN"
     protein_bind    complement(15033..15057)
                     /gene="mutant version of attB"
                     /label=attB2
                     /bound_moiety="BP Clonase(TM)"
                     /note="recombination site for the Gateway(R) BP reaction"
     polyA_signal    15212..15267
                     /label=-beta-globin poly(A) signal
                     /note="rabbit beta-globin polyadenylation signal (Gil and
                     Proudfoot, 1987)"
     primer_bind     complement(15628..15644)
                     /label=M13 rev
                     /note="common sequencing primer, one of multiple similar
                     variants"
     protein_bind    15652..15668
                     /label=lac operator
                     /bound_moiety="lac repressor encoded by lacI"
                     /note="The lac repressor binds to the lac operator to
                     inhibit transcription in E. coli. This inhibition can be
                     relieved by adding lactose or
                     isopropyl-beta-D-thiogalactopyranoside (IPTG)."
     promoter        complement(15676..15706)
                     /label=lac promoter
                     /note="promoter for the E. coli lac operon"
     protein_bind    15721..15742
                     /label=CAP binding site
                     /bound_moiety="E. coli catabolite activator protein"
                     /note="CAP binding activates transcription in the presence
                     of cAMP."
     misc_feature    16576..17412
                     /label=HA-R
                     /note="right homology arm from the adeno-associated virus
                     integration site (AAVS1) within intron 1 of the human
                     PPP1R12C gene"
     primer_bind     complement(17523..17542)
                     /label=pENTR-R
                     /note="pENTR vectors, reverse primer"
     CDS             17534..18343
                     /codon_start=1
                     /gene="aph(3')-Ia"
                     /product="aminoglycoside phosphotransferase"
                     /label=KanR
                     /note="confers resistance to kanamycin in bacteria or G418
                     (Geneticin(R)) in eukaryotes"
                     /translation="MSHIQRETSRPRLNSNMDADLYGYKWARDNVGQSGATIYRLYGKP
                     DAPELFLKHGKGSVANDVTDEMVRLNWLTEFMPLPTIKHFIRTPDDAWLLTTAIPGKTA
                     FQVLEEYPDSGENIVDALAVFLRRLHSIPVCNCPFNSDRVFRLAQAQSRMNNGLVDASD
                     FDDERNGWPVEQVWKEMHKLLPFSPDSVVTHGDFSLDNLIFDEGKLIGCIDVGRVGIAD
                     RYQDLAILWNCLGEFSPSLQKRLFQKYGIDNPDMNKLQFHLMLDEFF"
     primer_bind     complement(17601..17620)
                     /label=Kan-R
                     /note="Kanamycin resistance gene, reverse primer"
     rep_origin      complement(18596..19184)
                     /direction=LEFT
                     /label=ori
                     /note="high-copy-number ColE1/pMB1/pBR322/pUC origin of
                     replication"
     primer_bind     complement(18676..18695)
                     /label=pBR322ori-F
                     /note="pBR322 origin, forward primer"
     CDS             complement(19355..20215)
                     /codon_start=1
                     /gene="bla"
                     /product="beta-lactamase"
                     /label=AmpR
                     /note="confers resistance to ampicillin, carbenicillin, and
                     related antibiotics"
                     /translation="MSIQHFRVALIPFFAAFCLPVFAHPETLVKVKDAEDQLGARVGYI
                     ELDLNSGKILESFRPEERFPMMSTFKVLLCGAVLSRIDAGQEQLGRRIHYSQNDLVEYS
                     PVTEKHLTDGMTVRELCSAAITMSDNTAANLLLTTIGGPKELTAFLHNMGDHVTRLDRW
                     EPELNEAIPNDERDTTMPVAMATTLRKLLTGELLTLASRQQLIDWMEADKVAGPLLRSA
                     LPAGWFIADKSGAGERGSRGIIAALGPDGKPSRIVVIYTTGSQATMDERNRQIAEIGAS
                     LIKHW"
     primer_bind     19978..19997
                     /label=Amp-R
                     /note="Ampicillin resistance gene, reverse primer"
     promoter        complement(20216..20320)
                     /gene="bla"
                     /label=AmpR promoter
     rep_origin      complement(20346..20801)
                     /direction=LEFT
                     /label=f1 ori
                     /note="f1 bacteriophage origin of replication; arrow
                     indicates direction of (+) strand synthesis"
     primer_bind     complement(20483..20504)
                     /label=F1ori-F
                     /note="F1 origin, forward primer"
     primer_bind     20695..20714
                     /label=F1ori-R
                     /note="F1 origin, reverse primer"
     primer_bind     20928..20950
                     /label=M13/pUC Forward
                     /note="In lacZ gene"
     primer_bind     20942..20959
                     /label=M13 Forward
                     /note="In lacZ gene. Also called M13-F20 or M13 (-21)
                     Forward"
     primer_bind     20943..20959
                     /label=M13 fwd
                     /note="common sequencing primer, one of multiple similar
                     variants"
     primer_bind     20969..20988
                     /label=T7
                     /note="T7 promoter, forward primer"
     promoter        20969..20987
                     /label=T7 promoter
                     /note="promoter for bacteriophage T7 RNA polymerase"
ORIGIN
        1 atgtcgacgt taacgctagt gatatcaact ttgtatagaa aagttggctc cgaatttctc
       61 gagggcttgt cgacgacggc ggtctccgtc gtcaggatca tgaattcgac ccaagtttgt
      121 acaaaaaagc aggctgaacg gcctgccacc atggccaagc ctttgtctca agaagaatcc
      181 accctcattg aaagagcaac ggctacaatc aacagcatcc ccatctctga agactacagc
      241 gtcgccagcg cagctctctc tagcgacggc cgcatcttca ctggtgtcaa tgtatatcat
      301 tttactgggg gaccttgtgc agaactcgtg gtgctgggca ctgctgctgc tgcggcagct
      361 ggcaacctga cttgtatcgt cgcgatcgga aatgagaaca ggggcatctt gagcccctgc
      421 ggacggtgcc gacaggtgct tctcgatctg catcctggga tcaaagccat agtgaaggac
      481 agtgatggac agccgacggc agttgggatt cgtgaattgc tgccctctgg ttatgtgtgg
      541 gagggctaat acccagcttt cttgtacaaa gtggtacgcg tgaattcact cctcaggtgc
      601 aggctgccta tcagaaggtg gtggctggtg tggccaatgc cctggctcac aaataccact
      661 gagatctttt tccctctgcc aaaaattatg gggacatcat gaagcccctt gagcatctga
      721 cttctggcta ataaaggaaa tttattttca ttgcaatagt gtgttggaat tttttgtgtc
      781 tctcactcgg aaggacatat gggagggcaa atcatttaaa acatcagaat gagtatttgg
      841 tttagagttt ggcaacatat gcccatatgc tggctgccat gaacaaaggt tggctataaa
      901 gaggtcatca gtatatgaaa cagccccctg ctgtccattc cttattccat agaaaagcct
      961 tgacttgagg ttagattttt tttatatttt gttttgtgtt atttttttct ttaacatccc
     1021 taaaattttc cttacatgtt ttactagcca gatttttcct cctctcctga ctactcccag
     1081 tcatagctgt ccctcttctc ttatggagat ccctcgacct gcagcccaag cttgaattct
     1141 ctagaattac cctgttatcc ctaggtttac cgagctctta ttggttttca aacttcattg
     1201 actgtgccaa gcttctgacc tcttctcttc ctcccacagg gcctcgagac aattgcatcg
     1261 atggtaccag tgaaagtctg caatgaattc gagttggcgc gcctgtcatt ctaaatctct
     1321 ctttcagcct aaagcttttt ccccgtatcc ccccaggtgt ctgcaggctc aaagagcagc
     1381 gagaagcgtt cagaggaaag cgatcccgtg ccaccttccc cgtgcccggg ctgtccccgc
     1441 acgctgccgg ctcggggatg cggggggagc gccggaccgg agcggagccc cgggcggctc
     1501 gctgctgccc cctagcgggg gagggacgta attacatccc tgggggcttt gggagggggc
     1561 tgtccccgtg agctcccagg cgcgcctgtc attctaaatc tctctttcag cctaaagctt
     1621 tttccccgta tccccccagg tgtctgcagg ctcaaagagc agcgagaagc gttcagagga
     1681 aagcgatccc gtgccacctt ccccgtgccc gggctgtccc cgcacgctgc cggctcgggg
     1741 atgcgggggg agcgccggac cggagcggag ccccgggcgg ctcgctgctg ccccctagcg
     1801 ggggagggac gtaattacat ccctgggggc tttggggggg ggctgtcccc gtgagctccc
     1861 aggcgcgcca actcggtacc gtatcgatgt cgacgttaac gctagtgata tcaactttgt
     1921 atagaaaagt tggctgcggc cgcgaaatga tacgaaacgt accgtatcgt taaggtgaat
     1981 gatacgaaac gtaccgtatc gttaaggtca atgatacgaa acgtaccgta tcgttaaggt
     2041 caatgatacg aaacgtaccg tatcgttaag gtgtatgata cgaaacgtac cgtatcgtta
     2101 aggtagatga tacgaaacgt accgtatcgt taaggtcggg tctcagctag ctaggcgtgt
     2161 acggtgggag gcctatataa gcagagctcg tttagtgaac cgtcagatcg ggtctcggaa
     2221 ttcgaccaag tttgtacaaa aaagcaggct gatgccacca tgaggtttct gaggccggtc
     2281 ctgggcggca gcgccgcgat gccgggcgcg accctgcagc gggcctgccg cctgctcgtg
     2341 gccgtctgcg cgctgcacct cggcgtcacc ctggtctatt acctctcggg ccgcgacctg
     2401 agccgcctgc ctcagctagt cggggtttcc tctacacttc ggagcggcac gatcggcgcc
     2461 accgccaaca agcagccccc cggcgcgcgg ccgccgcctc ctgtgggagt ctcctcgaag
     2521 cctcgcccgg gtcccgactc cagccctggt acggcttttg accccggcct gaagagcaac
     2581 tggacttcgg tcctagtgcc ccctaccact gcactgttga cgctgcccgc ttgccccgag
     2641 gagtccccgc tgctcgttgg ccccatggtg attgacttta atattgctgt ggacctggag
     2701 cttttggcaa agaagaaccc agagataaag atgggcggtc gttattcccc caaggactgt
     2761 atttctcctc acaaggtggc catcattatc ccatttcgca accggcagga gcacctcaaa
     2821 tattggctgt attatttgca tccggtccta cagcgccagc aactggacta tggtatctac
     2881 gtcatcaacc aggctggaga caccatgttc aatcgagcta agcttctcaa cataggcttc
     2941 caagaggcct tgaaggacca tgactacaac tgctttgtgt tcagtgatgt ggaccttatt
     3001 ccaatggacg accataatgc ctacaggtgt ttttcacagc cccggcacat ttctgttgca
     3061 atggacaagt ttgggtttag cctgccttat gttcagtact ttggaggcgt ttctgccctc
     3121 agtaaacaac agtttcttgc catcaatgga tttcctaata attattgggg ctggggagga
     3181 gaagatgatg acatttttaa cagaatagtt cataagggaa tgtctatatc acgcccaaat
     3241 gctgtagttg gaagatgtcg catgatacga cactcaagag acaagaaaaa tgagcccaat
     3301 cctcagaggt ttgaccggat tgctcacaca aaggaaacta tgcgctttga tggtttgaac
     3361 tcacttacct accaggtgtt gaacgtagag agatacccat tatataccaa aatcacagtg
     3421 gacatcggga caccaagata gtacccagct ttcttgtaca aagtggtacg cgtgaattca
     3481 ctcctcaggt gcaggctgcc tatcagaagg tggtggctgg tgtggccaat gccctggctc
     3541 acaaatacca ctgagatctt tttccctctg ccaaaaatta tggggacatc atgaagcccc
     3601 ttgagcatct gacttctggc taataaagga aatttatttt cattgcaata gtgtgttgga
     3661 attttttgtg tctctcactc ggaaggacat atgggagggc aaatcattta aaacatcaga
     3721 atgagtattt ggtttagagt ttggcaacat atgcccatat gctggctgcc atgaacaaag
     3781 gttggctata aagaggtcat cagtatatga aacagccccc tgctgtccat tccttattcc
     3841 atagaaaagc cttgacttga ggttagattt tttttatatt ttgttttgtg ttattttttt
     3901 ctttaacatc cctaaaattt tccttacatg ttttactagc cagatttttc ctcctctcct
     3961 gactactccc agtcatagct gtccctcttc tcttatggag atccctcgac ctgcagccca
     4021 agcttggcgt aatcatggtc atagctgttt cctgtgtgaa attgttatcc gctcacaatt
     4081 ccacacaaca tacgagccgg aagcataaag tgtaaagcct ggggtgccta atgagtgagc
     4141 taactcacat taattgcgtt gcgctcactg cccgctttcc agtcgggaaa cctgtcgtgc
     4201 cagcggatcg acagtactaa gcttggtgcg tttttatgct tgtagtattg tataatgttt
     4261 ttaagatcca agcttctgac ctcttctctt cctcccacag ggcctcgaga caattgcatc
     4321 gatggtacca gtgaaagtct gcaatgaatt cgagttggcg cgcctgtcat tctaaatctc
     4381 tctttcagcc taaagctttt tccccgtatc cccccaggtg tctgcaggct caaagagcag
     4441 cgagaagcgt tcagaggaaa gcgatcccgt gccaccttcc ccgtgcccgg gctgtccccg
     4501 cacgctgccg gctcggggat gcggggggag cgccggaccg gagcggagcc ccgggcggct
     4561 cgctgctgcc ccctagcggg ggagggacgt aattacatcc ctgggggctt tgggaggggg
     4621 ctgtccccgt gagctcccag gcgcgcctgt cattctaaat ctctctttca gcctaaagct
     4681 ttttccccgt atccccccag gtgtctgcag gctcaaagag cagcgagaag cgttcagagg
     4741 aaagcgatcc cgtgccacct tccccgtgcc cgggctgtcc ccgcacgctg ccggctcggg
     4801 gatgcggggg gagcgccgga ccggagcgga gccccgggcg gctcgctgct gccccctagc
     4861 gggggaggga cgtaattaca tccctggggg ctttgggggg gggctgtccc cgtgagctcc
     4921 caggcgcgcc aactcggtac cgtatcgatg tcgacgttaa cgctagtgat atcaactttg
     4981 tatagaaaag ttggctccga attcgccctt attaattggc tccggtgccc gtcagtgggc
     5041 agagcgcaca tcgcccacag tccccgagaa gttgtgggga ggggtcggca attgaaccgg
     5101 tgcctagaga aggtggcgcg gggtaaactg ggaaagtgat gtcgtgtact ggctccgcct
     5161 ttttcccgag ggtgggggag aaccgtatat aagtgcagta gtcgccgtga acgttctttt
     5221 tcgcaacggg tttgccgcca gaacacaggt aagtgccgtg tgtggttccc gcgggcctgg
     5281 cctctttacg ggttatggcc cttgcgtgcc ttgaattact tccacctggc tgcagtacgt
     5341 gattcttgat cccgagcttc gggttggaag tgggtgggag agttcgaggc cttgcgctta
     5401 aggagcccct tcgcctcgtg cttgagttga ggcctggcct gggcgctggg gccgccgcgt
     5461 gcgaatctgg tggcaccttc gcgcctgtct cgctgctttc gataagtctc tagccattta
     5521 aaatttttga tgacctgctg cgacgctttt tttctggcaa gatagtcttg taaatgcggg
     5581 ccaagatctg cacactggta tttcggtttt tggggccgcg ggcggcgacg gggcccgtgc
     5641 gtcccagcgc acatgttcgg cgaggcgggg cctgcgagcg cggccaccga gaatcggacg
     5701 ggggtagtct caagctggcc ggcctgctct ggtgcctggc ctcgcgccgc cgtgtatcgc
     5761 cccgccctgg gcggcaaggc tggcccggtc ggcaccagtt gcgtgagcgg aaagatggcc
     5821 gcttcccggc cctgctgcag ggagctcaaa atggaggacg cggcgctcgg gagagcgggc
     5881 gggtgagtca cccacacaaa ggaaaagggc ctttccgtcc tcagccgtcg cttcatgtga
     5941 ctccacggag taccgggcgc cgtccaggca cctcgattag ttctcgagct tttggagtac
     6001 gtcgtcttta ggttgggggg aggggtttta tgcgatggag tttccccaca ctgagtgggt
     6061 ggagactgaa gttaggccag cttggcactt gatgtaattc tccttggaat ttgccctttt
     6121 tgagtttgga tcttggttca ttctcaagcc tcagacagtg gttcaaagtt tttttcttcc
     6181 atttcaggtg gatcccaagg gcgaattcga cccaagtttg tacaaaaaag caggcttagg
     6241 aattcatggg ccctaaaaag aagcgtaaag tcgccccccc gaccgatgtc agcctggggg
     6301 acgagctcca cttagacggc gaggacgtgg cgatggcgca tgccgacgcg ctagacgatt
     6361 tcgatctgga catgttgggg gacggggatt ccccgggtcc gggatttacc ccccacgact
     6421 ccgcccccta cggcgctctg gatatggccg acttcgagtt tgagcagatg tttaccgatg
     6481 cccttggaat tgacgagtac ggtgggggcg cgccaactca agacgaattc acccaactct
     6541 cccaatcaat cgccgagttc cacacgtacc aactcggtaa cggccgttgc tcatctctcc
     6601 tagctcagcg aatccacgcg ccgccggaaa cagtatggtc cgtggtgaga cgtttcgata
     6661 ggccacagat ttacaaacac ttcatcaaaa gctgtaacgt gagtgaagat ttcgagatgc
     6721 gagtgggatg cacgcgcgac gtgaacgtga taagtggatt accggcgaat acgtctcgag
     6781 agagattaga tctgttggac gatgatcgga gagtgactgg gtttagtata accggtggtg
     6841 aacataggct gaggaattat aaatcggtta cgacggttca tagatttgag aaagaagaag
     6901 aagaagaaag gatctggacc gttgttttgg aatcttatgt tgttgatgta ccggaaggta
     6961 attcggagga agatacgaga ttgtttgctg atacggttat tagattgaat cttcagaaac
     7021 ttgcttcgat cactgaagct atgaactacc catacgatgt tccagattac gcttgaggat
     7081 cctacccagc tttcttgtac aaagtggtac gcgtgaattc actcctcagg tgcaggctgc
     7141 ctatcagaag gtggtggctg gtgtggccaa tgccctggct cacaaatacc actgagatct
     7201 ttttccctct gccaaaaatt atggggacat catgaagccc cttgagcatc tgacttctgg
     7261 ctaataaagg aaatttattt tcattgcaat agtgtgttgg aattttttgt gtctctcact
     7321 cggaaggaca tatgggaggg caaatcattt aaaacatcag aatgagtatt tggtttagag
     7381 tttggcaaca tatgcccata tgctggctgc catgaacaaa ggttggctat aaagaggtca
     7441 tcagtatatg aaacagcccc ctgctgtcca ttccttattc catagaaaag ccttgacttg
     7501 aggttagatt ttttttatat tttgttttgt gttatttttt tctttaacat ccctaaaatt
     7561 ttccttacat gttttactag ccagattttt cctcctctcc tgactactcc cagtcatagc
     7621 tgtccctctt ctcttatgga gatccctcga cctgcagccc aagcttggcg taatcatggt
     7681 catagctgtt tcctgtgtga aattgttatc cgctcacaat tccacacaac atacgagccg
     7741 gaagcataaa gtgtaaagcc tggggtgcct aatgagtgag ctaactcaca ttaattgcgt
     7801 tgcgctcact gcccgctttc cagtcgggaa acctgtcgtg ccagcggatc gacagtacta
     7861 agcttggtct aatacccaat ctctcgtctt atccagatgt tttatacgcc aagcttctga
     7921 cctcttctct tcctcccaca gggcctcgag acaattgcat cgatggtacc agtgaaagtc
     7981 tgcaatgaat tcgagttggc gcgcctgtca ttctaaatct ctctttcagc ctaaagcttt
     8041 ttccccgtat ccccccaggt gtctgcaggc tcaaagagca gcgagaagcg ttcagaggaa
     8101 agcgatcccg tgccaccttc cccgtgcccg ggctgtcccc gcacgctgcc ggctcgggga
     8161 tgcgggggga gcgccggacc ggagcggagc cccgggcggc tcgctgctgc cccctagcgg
     8221 gggagggacg taattacatc cctgggggct ttgggagggg gctgtccccg tgagctccca
     8281 ggcgcgcctg tcattctaaa tctctctttc agcctaaagc tttttccccg tatcccccca
     8341 ggtgtctgca ggctcaaaga gcagcgagaa gcgttcagag gaaagcgatc ccgtgccacc
     8401 ttccccgtgc ccgggctgtc cccgcacgct gccggctcgg ggatgcgggg ggagcgccgg
     8461 accggagcgg agccccgggc ggctcgctgc tgccccctag cgggggaggg acgtaattac
     8521 atccctgggg gctttggggg ggggctgtcc ccgtgagctc ccaggcgcgc caactcggta
     8581 ccgtatcgat gtcgacgtta acgctagtga tatcaacttt gtatagaaaa gttggctccg
     8641 aattcgccct tattaattgg ctccggtgcc cgtcagtggg cagagcgcac atcgcccaca
     8701 gtccccgaga agttgtgggg aggggtcggc aattgaaccg gtgcctagag aaggtggcgc
     8761 ggggtaaact gggaaagtga tgtcgtgtac tggctccgcc tttttcccga gggtggggga
     8821 gaaccgtata taagtgcagt agtcgccgtg aacgttcttt ttcgcaacgg gtttgccgcc
     8881 agaacacagg taagtgccgt gtgtggttcc cgcgggcctg gcctctttac gggttatggc
     8941 ccttgcgtgc cttgaattac ttccacctgg ctgcagtacg tgattcttga tcccgagctt
     9001 cgggttggaa gtgggtggga gagttcgagg ccttgcgctt aaggagcccc ttcgcctcgt
     9061 gcttgagttg aggcctggcc tgggcgctgg ggccgccgcg tgcgaatctg gtggcacctt
     9121 cgcgcctgtc tcgctgcttt cgataagtct ctagccattt aaaatttttg atgacctgct
     9181 gcgacgcttt ttttctggca agatagtctt gtaaatgcgg gccaagatct gcacactggt
     9241 atttcggttt ttggggccgc gggcggcgac ggggcccgtg cgtcccagcg cacatgttcg
     9301 gcgaggcggg gcctgcgagc gcggccaccg agaatcggac gggggtagtc tcaagctggc
     9361 cggcctgctc tggtgcctgg cctcgcgccg ccgtgtatcg ccccgccctg ggcggcaagg
     9421 ctggcccggt cggcaccagt tgcgtgagcg gaaagatggc cgcttcccgg ccctgctgca
     9481 gggagctcaa aatggaggac gcggcgctcg ggagagcggg cgggtgagtc acccacacaa
     9541 aggaaaaggg cctttccgtc ctcagccgtc gcttcatgtg actccacgga gtaccgggcg
     9601 ccgtccaggc acctcgatta gttctcgagc ttttggagta cgtcgtcttt aggttggggg
     9661 gaggggtttt atgcgatgga gtttccccac actgagtggg tggagactga agttaggcca
     9721 gcttggcact tgatgtaatt ctccttggaa tttgcccttt ttgagtttgg atcttggttc
     9781 attctcaagc ctcagacagt ggttcaaagt ttttttcttc catttcaggt ggatcccaag
     9841 ggcgaattcg acccaagttt gtacaaaaaa gcaggctgga tcccggtacc ctcgacacct
     9901 gctgacaggt gccaccatgg cccggacccc cagcagaagc agcatcggat ctctgagaag
     9961 cccccacacc cacaaggcca tcctgaccag caccatcgag atcctgaaag agtgcggcta
    10021 cagcggcctg agcatcgagt ctgtggctag aagggctggc gcctccaagc ccaccatcta
    10081 ccggtggtgg acaaacaagg ccgccctgat cgccgaggtg tacgagaacg agagcgagca
    10141 ggtccgaaag ttccccgacc tgggcagctt caaggccgat ctggacttcc tgctgcggaa
    10201 cctgtggaaa gtgtggcggg aaaccatctg cggcgaggcc ttcagatgcg tgatcgctga
    10261 ggcccagctg gaccctgcca cactgaccca gctgaaggac cagttcatgg aacggcggag
    10321 agagatgccc aagaaactgg tggaaaacgc catcagcaac ggcgagctgc ccaaggacac
    10381 caaccgggaa ctgctgctgg atatgatctt cggcttctgc tggtacagac tgctgaccga
    10441 gcagctgacc gtggaacagg atatcgagga attcaccttt ctgctgatca acggcgtgtg
    10501 ccccggcacc cagagagcgt tagcacttaa attagctggt ttggacatag gcggcgccag
    10561 cacgcgtgtg cctttgtatg gttttacttc gatttgtgga agaagacctg agatggaagc
    10621 tgctgtttcg actataccaa gattccttca atcttcctct ggttcgatgt tagatggtcg
    10681 gtttgatcct caatccgccg ctcatttctt cggtgtttac gacggccatg gcggttctca
    10741 ggtagcgaac tattgtagag agaggatgca tttggctttg gcggaggaga tagctaagga
    10801 gaaaccgatg ctctgcgatg gtgatacgtg gctggagaag tggaagaaag ctcttttcaa
    10861 ctcgttcctg agagttgact cggagattga gtcagttgcg ccggagacgg ttgggtcaac
    10921 gtcggtggtt gccgttgttt tcccgtctca catcttcgtc gctaactgcg gtgactctag
    10981 agccgttctt tgccgcggca aaactgcact tccattatcc gttgaccata aaccggatag
    11041 agaagatgaa gctgcgagga ttgaagccgc aggagggaaa gtgattcagt ggaatggagc
    11101 tcgtgttttc ggtgttctcg ccatgtcgag atccattggc gatagatact tgaaaccatc
    11161 catcattcct gatccggaag tgacggctgt gaagagagta aaagaagatg attgtctgat
    11221 tttggcgagt gacggggttt gggatgtaat gacggatgaa gaagcgtgtg agatggcaag
    11281 gaagcggatt ctcttgtggc acaagaaaaa cgcggtggct ggggatgcat cgttgctcgc
    11341 ggatgagcgg agaaaggaag ggaaagatcc tgcggcgatg tccgcggctg agtatttgtc
    11401 aaagctggcg atacagagag gaagcaaaga caacataagt gtggtggtgg ttgatttgaa
    11461 ggattacaag gacgatgacg ataagtgaag cttcagtgca ggtgaattct accacccagc
    11521 tttcttgtac aaagtggtac gcgtgaattc actcctcagg tgcaggctgc ctatcagaag
    11581 gtggtggctg gtgtggccaa tgccctggct cacaaatacc actgagatct ttttccctct
    11641 gccaaaaatt atggggacat catgaagccc cttgagcatc tgacttctgg ctaataaagg
    11701 aaatttattt tcattgcaat agtgtgttgg aattttttgt gtctctcact cggaaggaca
    11761 tatgggaggg caaatcattt aaaacatcag aatgagtatt tggtttagag tttggcaaca
    11821 tatgcccata tgctggctgc catgaacaaa ggttggctat aaagaggtca tcagtatatg
    11881 aaacagcccc ctgctgtcca ttccttattc catagaaaag ccttgacttg aggttagatt
    11941 ttttttatat tttgttttgt gttatttttt tctttaacat ccctaaaatt ttccttacat
    12001 gttttactag ccagattttt cctcctctcc tgactactcc cagtcatagc tgtccctctt
    12061 ctcttatgga gatccctcga cctgcagccc aagcttggcg taatcatggt catagctgtt
    12121 tcctgtgtga aattgttatc cgctcacaat tccacacaac atacgagccg gaagcataaa
    12181 gtgtaaagcc tggggtgcct aatgagtgag ctaactcaca ttaattgcgt tgcgctcact
    12241 gcccgctttc cagtcgggaa acctgtcgtg ccagcggatc gacagtacta agcttggtga
    12301 attcccttat gtgagtgtaa aaggcaggcg agtttgtccc aagcttctga cctcttctct
    12361 tcctcccaca gggcctcgag acaattgcat cgatggtacc agtgaaagtc tgcaatgaat
    12421 tcgagttggc gcgcctgtca ttctaaatct ctctttcagc ctaaagcttt ttccccgtat
    12481 ccccccaggt gtctgcaggc tcaaagagca gcgagaagcg ttcagaggaa agcgatcccg
    12541 tgccaccttc cccgtgcccg ggctgtcccc gcacgctgcc ggctcgggga tgcgggggga
    12601 gcgccggacc ggagcggagc cccgggcggc tcgctgctgc cccctagcgg gggagggacg
    12661 taattacatc cctgggggct ttgggagggg gctgtccccg tgagctccca ggcgcgcctg
    12721 tcattctaaa tctctctttc agcctaaagc tttttccccg tatcccccca ggtgtctgca
    12781 ggctcaaaga gcagcgagaa gcgttcagag gaaagcgatc ccgtgccacc ttccccgtgc
    12841 ccgggctgtc cccgcacgct gccggctcgg ggatgcgggg ggagcgccgg accggagcgg
    12901 agccccgggc ggctcgctgc tgccccctag cgggggaggg acgtaattac atccctgggg
    12961 gctttggggg ggggctgtcc ccgtgagctc ccaggcgcgc caactcggta ccgtatcgat
    13021 gtcgacgtta acgctagtga tatcaacttt gtatagaaaa gttggctccg aattcgccct
    13081 tattaattgg ctccggtgcc cgtcagtggg cagagcgcac atcgcccaca gtccccgaga
    13141 agttgtgggg aggggtcggc aattgaaccg gtgcctagag aaggtggcgc ggggtaaact
    13201 gggaaagtga tgtcgtgtac tggctccgcc tttttcccga gggtggggga gaaccgtata
    13261 taagtgcagt agtcgccgtg aacgttcttt ttcgcaacgg gtttgccgcc agaacacagg
    13321 taagtgccgt gtgtggttcc cgcgggcctg gcctctttac gggttatggc ccttgcgtgc
    13381 cttgaattac ttccacctgg ctgcagtacg tgattcttga tcccgagctt cgggttggaa
    13441 gtgggtggga gagttcgagg ccttgcgctt aaggagcccc ttcgcctcgt gcttgagttg
    13501 aggcctggcc tgggcgctgg ggccgccgcg tgcgaatctg gtggcacctt cgcgcctgtc
    13561 tcgctgcttt cgataagtct ctagccattt aaaatttttg atgacctgct gcgacgcttt
    13621 ttttctggca agatagtctt gtaaatgcgg gccaagatct gcacactggt atttcggttt
    13681 ttggggccgc gggcggcgac ggggcccgtg cgtcccagcg cacatgttcg gcgaggcggg
    13741 gcctgcgagc gcggccaccg agaatcggac gggggtagtc tcaagctggc cggcctgctc
    13801 tggtgcctgg cctcgcgccg ccgtgtatcg ccccgccctg ggcggcaagg ctggcccggt
    13861 cggcaccagt tgcgtgagcg gaaagatggc cgcttcccgg ccctgctgca gggagctcaa
    13921 aatggaggac gcggcgctcg ggagagcggg cgggtgagtc acccacacaa aggaaaaggg
    13981 cctttccgtc ctcagccgtc gcttcatgtg actccacgga gtaccgggcg ccgtccaggc
    14041 acctcgatta gttctcgagc ttttggagta cgtcgtcttt aggttggggg gaggggtttt
    14101 atgcgatgga gtttccccac actgagtggg tggagactga agttaggcca gcttggcact
    14161 tgatgtaatt ctccttggaa tttgcccttt ttgagtttgg atcttggttc attctcaagc
    14221 ctcagacagt ggttcaaagt ttttttcttc catttcaggt ggatcccaag ggcgaattcg
    14281 acccaagttt gtacaaaaaa gcaggctgat cgccaccatg gtgtctaagg gcgaagagct
    14341 gattaaggag aacatgcaca tgaagctgta catggagggc accgtgaaca accaccactt
    14401 caagtgcaca tccgagggcg aaggcaagcc ctacgagggc acccagacca tgagaatcaa
    14461 ggtggtcgag ggcggccctc tccccttcgc cttcgacatc ctggctacca gcttcatgta
    14521 cggcagcaaa accttcatca accacaccca gggcatcccc gacttcttta agcagtcctt
    14581 ccctgagggc ttcacatggg agagagtcac cacatacgaa gacgggggcg tgctgaccgc
    14641 tacccaggac accagcctcc aggacggctg cctcatctac aacgtcaaga tcagaggggt
    14701 gaacttccca tccaacggcc ctgtgatgca gaagaaaaca ctcggctggg aggcctccac
    14761 cgagatgctg taccccgctg acggcggcct ggaaggcaga agcgacatgg ccctgaagct
    14821 cgtgggcggg ggccacctga tctgcaactt gaagaccaca tacagatcca agaaacccgc
    14881 taagaacctc aagatgcccg gcgtctacta tgtggacaga agactggaaa gaatcaagga
    14941 ggccgacaaa gagacctacg tcgagcagca cgaggtggct gtggccagat actgcgacct
    15001 ccctagcaaa ctggggcaca aacttaattg atacccagct ttcttgtaca aagtggtacg
    15061 cgtgaattca ctcctcaggt gcaggctgcc tatcagaagg tggtggctgg tgtggccaat
    15121 gccctggctc acaaatacca ctgagatctt tttccctctg ccaaaaatta tggggacatc
    15181 atgaagcccc ttgagcatct gacttctggc taataaagga aatttatttt cattgcaata
    15241 gtgtgttgga attttttgtg tctctcactc ggaaggacat atgggagggc aaatcattta
    15301 aaacatcaga atgagtattt ggtttagagt ttggcaacat atgcccatat gctggctgcc
    15361 atgaacaaag gttggctata aagaggtcat cagtatatga aacagccccc tgctgtccat
    15421 tccttattcc atagaaaagc cttgacttga ggttagattt tttttatatt ttgttttgtg
    15481 ttattttttt ctttaacatc cctaaaattt tccttacatg ttttactagc cagatttttc
    15541 ctcctctcct gactactccc agtcatagct gtccctcttc tcttatggag atccctcgac
    15601 ctgcagccca agcttggcgt aatcatggtc atagctgttt cctgtgtgaa attgttatcc
    15661 gctcacaatt ccacacaaca tacgagccgg aagcataaag tgtaaagcct ggggtgccta
    15721 atgagtgagc taactcacat taattgcgtt gcgctcactg cccgctttcc agtcgggaaa
    15781 cctgtcgtgc cagcggatcg acagtactaa gcttggttgc ttgcaaaagc agtaattgga
    15841 aagcactctc aaagaatccc aattgcatcg atggtaccag tgaaagtctg caatgaattc
    15901 gagttggcgc gcctgtcatt ctaaatctct ctttcagcct aaagcttttt ccccgtatcc
    15961 ccccaggtgt ctgcaggctc aaagagcagc gagaagcgtt cagaggaaag cgatcccgtg
    16021 ccaccttccc cgtgcccggg ctgtccccgc acgctgccgg ctcggggatg cggggggagc
    16081 gccggaccgg agcggagccc cgggcggctc gctgctgccc cctagcgggg gagggacgta
    16141 attacatccc tgggggcttt gggagggggc tgtccccgtg agctcccagg cgcgcctgtc
    16201 attctaaatc tctctttcag cctaaagctt tttccccgta tccccccagg tgtctgcagg
    16261 ctcaaagagc agcgagaagc gttcagagga aagcgatccc gtgccacctt ccccgtgccc
    16321 gggctgtccc cgcacgctgc cggctcgggg atgcgggggg agcgccggac cggagcggag
    16381 ccccgggcgg ctcgctgctg ccccctagcg ggggagggac gtaattacat ccctgggggc
    16441 tttggggggg ggctgtcccc gtgagctccc aggcgcgcca actcggtacc gtatcgatgt
    16501 cgacggtgcg tttttatgct tgtagtattg tataatgttt ttaagatcct agggataaca
    16561 gggtaatcgg ccgctactag ggacaggatt ggtgacagaa aagccccatc cttaggcctc
    16621 ctccttccta gtctcctgat attgggtcta acccccacct cctgttaggc agattcctta
    16681 tctggtgaca cacccccatt tcctggagcc atctctctcc ttgccagaac ctctaaggtt
    16741 tgcttacgat ggagccagag aggatcctgg gagggagagc ttggcagggg gtgggaggga
    16801 agggggggat gcgtgacctg cccggttctc agtggccacc ctgcgctacc ctctcccaga
    16861 acctgagctg ctctgacgcg gctgtctggt gcgtttcact gatcctggtg ctgcagcttc
    16921 cttacacttc ccaagaggag aagcagtttg gaaaaacaaa atcagaataa gttggtcctg
    16981 agttctaact ttggctcttc acctttctag tccccaattt atattgttcc tccgtgcgtc
    17041 agttttacct gtgagataag gccagtagcc agccccgtcc tggcagggct gtggtgagga
    17101 ggggggtgtc cgtgtggaaa actccctttg tgagaatggt gcgtcctagg tgttcaccag
    17161 gtcgtggccg cctctactcc ctttctcttt ctccatcctt ctttccttaa agagtcccca
    17221 gtgctatctg ggacatattc ctccgcccag agcagggtcc cgcttcccta aggccctgct
    17281 ctgggcttct gggtttgagt ccttggcaag cccaggagag gcgctcaggc ttccctgtcc
    17341 cccttcctcg tccaccatct catgcccctg gctctcctgc cccttcccta caggggttcc
    17401 tggctctgct ctccaccgcg ggcagctctg gcccgtgtct caaaatctct gatgttacat
    17461 tgcacaagat aaaataatat catcatgaac aataaaactg tctgcttaca taaacagtaa
    17521 tacaaggggt gttatgagcc atattcaacg ggaaacgtcg aggccgcgat taaattccaa
    17581 catggatgct gatttatatg ggtataaatg ggctcgcgat aatgtcgggc aatcaggtgc
    17641 gacaatctat cgcttgtatg ggaagcccga tgcgccagag ttgtttctga aacatggcaa
    17701 aggtagcgtt gccaatgatg ttacagatga gatggtcaga ctaaactggc tgacggaatt
    17761 tatgcctctt ccgaccatca agcattttat ccgtactcct gatgatgcat ggttactcac
    17821 cactgcgatc cccggaaaaa cagcattcca ggtattagaa gaatatcctg attcaggtga
    17881 aaatattgtt gatgcgctgg cagtgttcct gcgccggttg cattcgattc ctgtttgtaa
    17941 ttgtcctttt aacagcgatc gcgtatttcg tctcgctcag gcgcaatcac gaatgaataa
    18001 cggtttggtt gatgcgagtg attttgatga cgagcgtaat ggctggcctg ttgaacaagt
    18061 ctggaaagaa atgcataaac ttttgccatt ctcaccggat tcagtcgtca ctcatggtga
    18121 tttctcactt gataacctta tttttgacga ggggaaatta ataggttgta ttgatgttgg
    18181 acgagtcgga atcgcagacc gataccagga tcttgccatc ctatggaact gcctcggtga
    18241 gttttctcct tcattacaga aacggctttt tcaaaaatat ggtattgata atcctgatat
    18301 gaataaattg cagtttcatt tgatgctcga tgagtttttc taatcagaat tggttaattg
    18361 gttgtaacac tggcagagca ttacgctgac ttgacgggac ggcgcaagct catgaccaaa
    18421 atcccttaac gtgagttacg cgtcgttcca ctgagcgtca gacggtatca ctagtattac
    18481 agaggtaagt tataacagtc gcctaaccca attgagggga taacgcagga aagaacatgt
    18541 gagcaaaagg ccagcaaaag gccaggaacc gtaaaaaggc cgcgttgctg gcgtttttcc
    18601 ataggctccg cccccctgac gagcatcaca aaaatcgacg ctcaagtcag aggtggcgaa
    18661 acccgacagg actataaaga taccaggcgt ttccccctgg aagctccctc gtgcgctctc
    18721 ctgttccgac cctgccgctt accggatacc tgtccgcctt tctcccttcg ggaagcgtgg
    18781 cgctttctca tagctcacgc tgtaggtatc tcagttcggt gtaggtcgtt cgctccaagc
    18841 tgggctgtgt gcacgaaccc cccgttcagc ccgaccgctg cgccttatcc ggtaactatc
    18901 gtcttgagtc caacccggta agacacgact tatcgccact ggcagcagcc actggtaaca
    18961 ggattagcag agcgaggtat gtaggcggtg ctacagagtt cttgaagtgg tggcctaact
    19021 acggctacac tagaagaaca gtatttggta tctgcgctct gctgaagcca gttaccttcg
    19081 gaaaaagagt tggtagctct tgatccggca aacaaaccac cgctggtagc ggtggttttt
    19141 ttgtttgcaa gcagcagatt acgcgcagaa aaaaaggatc tcaagaagat cctttgatct
    19201 tttctacggg gtctgacgct cagtggaacg aaaactcacg ttaagggatt ttggtcatga
    19261 gattatcaaa aaggatcttc acctagatcc ttttaaatta aaaatgaagt tttaaatcaa
    19321 tctaaagtat atatgagtaa acttggtctg acagttacca atgcttaatc agtgaggcac
    19381 ctatctcagc gatctgtcta tttcgttcat ccatagttgc ctgactcccc gtcgtgtaga
    19441 taactacgat acgggagggc ttaccatctg gccccagtgc tgcaatgata ccgcgagacc
    19501 cacgctcacc ggctccagat ttatcagcaa taaaccagcc agccggaagg gccgagcgca
    19561 gaagtggtcc tgcaacttta tccgcctcca tccagtctat taattgttgc cgggaagcta
    19621 gagtaagtag ttcgccagtt aatagtttgc gcaacgttgt tgccattgct acaggcatcg
    19681 tggtgtcacg ctcgtcgttt ggtatggctt cattcagctc cggttcccaa cgatcaaggc
    19741 gagttacatg atcccccatg ttgtgcaaaa aagcggttag ctccttcggt cctccgatcg
    19801 ttgtcagaag taagttggcc gcagtgttat cactcatggt tatggcagca ctgcataatt
    19861 ctcttactgt catgccatcc gtaagatgct tttctgtgac tggtgagtac tcaaccaagt
    19921 cattctgaga atagtgtatg cggcgaccga gttgctcttg cccggcgtca atacgggata
    19981 ataccgcgcc acatagcaga actttaaaag tgctcatcat tggaaaacgt tcttcggggc
    20041 gaaaactctc aaggatctta ccgctgttga gatccagttc gatgtaaccc actcgtgcac
    20101 ccaactgatc ttcagcatct tttactttca ccagcgtttc tgggtgagca aaaacaggaa
    20161 ggcaaaatgc cgcaaaaaag ggaataaggg cgacacggaa atgttgaata ctcatactct
    20221 tcctttttca atattattga agcatttatc agggttattg tctcatgagc ggatacatat
    20281 ttgaatgtat ttagaaaaat aaacaaatag gggttccgcg cacatttccc cgaaaagtgc
    20341 cacctaaatt gtaagcgtta atattttgtt aaaattcgcg ttaaattttt gttaaatcag
    20401 ctcatttttt aaccaatagg ccgaaatcgg caaaatccct tataaatcaa aagaatagac
    20461 cgagataggg ttgagtgttg ttccagtttg gaacaagagt ccactattaa agaacgtgga
    20521 ctccaacgtc aaaggnnnnn nnnnnnnnnn nnnnnnnnnn nnnnnnnnnn nnnnnnnnnn
    20581 nnnntnnnnn nnnnnnnnnn nnnnnnnnnn nnnnnnnnnn nnnnnnnnnn nnnnnnnnnn
    20641 nnnnnnnnnn nnnnnnnnnn nnnnnnnnnn nnnnnngnnn nnnnnnnnnn nnnnnnnnnn
    20701 nnnnnnnnnn nnnnnnnnnn nnnnnnnnnn nnnnnnnnnn nnnnnnnnnn nnnnnnnnnn
    20761 nnnnnnnnnn nnnnnnnnnn nnnnnnnnnn nnnnnnnnnn ncccattcgc cattcaggct
    20821 gcgcaactgt tgggaagggc gatcggtgcg ggcctcttcg ctattacgcc agctggcgaa
    20881 agggggatgt gctgcaaggc gattaagttg ggtaacgcca gggttttccc agtcacgacg
    20941 ttgtaaaacg acggccagtg agcgcgcgta atacgactca ctatagggcg aattgggtac
    21001 cgtatcg
//
