Features (pLannotate 1.2.2; 52 found; start..end, strand, type, name):
     53..73      +  protein_bind   attB1: mutant version of attB; core recombination site for the Gateway® BP reaction BP Clonase™
     87..686     +  CDS            PuroR: puromycin N-acetyltransferase; pac from Streptomyces alboniger; confers resistance to puromycin
    688..712     -  protein_bind   attB2: mutant version of attB; recombination site for the Gateway® BP reaction BP Clonase™
    716..796     +  CDS            HBB (fragment): HBB_PONPY - Experimental evidence at transcript level: Swiss-Prot protein existence level 2. Involved in oxygen transport from the lung to the various peripheral tissues. From Pongo pygmaeus (Bornean orangutan).
    867..922     +  polyA_signal   β-globin poly(A) signal: rabbit β-globin polyadenylation signal (Gil and Proudfoot, 1987)
   1352..1377    +  misc_feature   SA: splice acceptor site
   2049..2069    +  protein_bind   attB4: mutant version of attB; core recombination site for the Gateway® BP reaction BP Clonase™
   2105..2383    +  promoter       tight TRE promoter (fragment): Tet-responsive promoter PTight, consisting of seven tet operator sequences followed by the minimal CMV promoter
   2401..2421    +  protein_bind   attB1: mutant version of attB; core recombination site for the Gateway® BP reaction BP Clonase™
   2434..4158    +  CDS            Fut8: FUT8_MOUSE - Experimental evidence at protein level: Swiss-Prot protein existence level 1. Catalyzes the addition of fucose in alpha 1-6 linkage to the first GlcNAc residue, next to the peptide chains in N-glycans. From Mus musculus (Mouse).
   4163..4187    -  protein_bind   attB2: mutant version of attB; recombination site for the Gateway® BP reaction BP Clonase™
   4191..4271    +  CDS            HBB (fragment): HBB_PONPY - Experimental evidence at transcript level: Swiss-Prot protein existence level 2. Involved in oxygen transport from the lung to the various peripheral tissues. From Pongo pygmaeus (Bornean orangutan).
   4342..4397    +  polyA_signal   β-globin poly(A) signal: rabbit β-globin polyadenylation signal (Gil and Proudfoot, 1987)
   4780..4802    -  protein_bind   lac operator (fragment): The lac repressor binds to the lac operator to inhibit transcription in E. coli. This inhibition can be relieved by adding lactose or isopropyl-β-D-thiogalactopyranoside (IPTG). lac repressor encoded by lacI
   4806..4836    -  promoter       lac promoter: promoter for the E. coli lac operon
   4851..4872    -  protein_bind   CAP binding site: CAP binding activates transcription in the presence of cAMP. E. coli catabolite activator protein
   4885..4924    -  CDS            lacI (fragment): lac repressor; lacI; The lac repressor binds to the lac operator to inhibit transcription in E. coli. This inhibition can be relieved by adding lactose or isopropyl-β-D-thiogalactopyranoside (IPTG).
   4996..5021    +  misc_feature   SA: splice acceptor site
   5693..5713    +  protein_bind   attB4: mutant version of attB; core recombination site for the Gateway® BP reaction BP Clonase™
   5757..5968    +  promoter       EF-1α core promoter: core promoter for human elongation factor EF-1α
   5969..6907    +  intron         EF-1α intron A: intron upstream of the start codon of human EF-1α
   6933..6953    +  protein_bind   attB1: mutant version of attB; core recombination site for the Gateway® BP reaction BP Clonase™
   6966..7673    +  CDS            rtTA3: reverse tetracycline transactivator 3 activates expression from Tet-responsive promoters in the presence of doxycycline
   7676..7700    -  protein_bind   attB2: mutant version of attB; recombination site for the Gateway® BP reaction BP Clonase™
   7704..7784    +  CDS            HBB (fragment): HBB_PONPY - Experimental evidence at transcript level: Swiss-Prot protein existence level 2. Involved in oxygen transport from the lung to the various peripheral tissues. From Pongo pygmaeus (Bornean orangutan).
   7855..7910    +  polyA_signal   β-globin poly(A) signal: rabbit β-globin polyadenylation signal (Gil and Proudfoot, 1987)
   8293..8315    -  protein_bind   lac operator (fragment): The lac repressor binds to the lac operator to inhibit transcription in E. coli. This inhibition can be relieved by adding lactose or isopropyl-β-D-thiogalactopyranoside (IPTG). lac repressor encoded by lacI
   8319..8349    -  promoter       lac promoter: promoter for the E. coli lac operon
   8364..8385    -  protein_bind   CAP binding site: CAP binding activates transcription in the presence of cAMP. E. coli catabolite activator protein
   8398..8437    -  CDS            lacI (fragment): lac repressor; lacI; The lac repressor binds to the lac operator to inhibit transcription in E. coli. This inhibition can be relieved by adding lactose or isopropyl-β-D-thiogalactopyranoside (IPTG).
   8509..8534    +  misc_feature   SA: splice acceptor site
   9206..9226    +  protein_bind   attB4: mutant version of attB; core recombination site for the Gateway® BP reaction BP Clonase™
   9270..9481    +  promoter       EF-1α core promoter: core promoter for human elongation factor EF-1α
   9482..10420   +  intron         EF-1α intron A: intron upstream of the start codon of human EF-1α
  10446..10466   +  protein_bind   attB1: mutant version of attB; core recombination site for the Gateway® BP reaction BP Clonase™
  10476..11189   +  CDS            TagRFP: monomeric derivative of red fluorescent protein from Entacmaea quadricolor (Merzlyak et al., 2007) mammalian codon-optimized
  11193..11217   -  protein_bind   attB2: mutant version of attB; recombination site for the Gateway® BP reaction BP Clonase™
  11221..11301   +  CDS            HBB (fragment): HBB_PONPY - Experimental evidence at transcript level: Swiss-Prot protein existence level 2. Involved in oxygen transport from the lung to the various peripheral tissues. From Pongo pygmaeus (Bornean orangutan).
  11372..11427   +  polyA_signal   β-globin poly(A) signal: rabbit β-globin polyadenylation signal (Gil and Proudfoot, 1987)
  11810..11832   -  protein_bind   lac operator (fragment): The lac repressor binds to the lac operator to inhibit transcription in E. coli. This inhibition can be relieved by adding lactose or isopropyl-β-D-thiogalactopyranoside (IPTG). lac repressor encoded by lacI
  11836..11866   -  promoter       lac promoter: promoter for the E. coli lac operon
  11881..11902   -  protein_bind   CAP binding site: CAP binding activates transcription in the presence of cAMP. E. coli catabolite activator protein
  11915..11954   -  CDS            lacI (fragment): lac repressor; lacI; The lac repressor binds to the lac operator to inhibit transcription in E. coli. This inhibition can be relieved by adding lactose or isopropyl-β-D-thiogalactopyranoside (IPTG).
  12736..13572   +  misc_feature   HA-R: right homology arm from the adeno-associated virus integration site (AAVS1) within intron 1 of the human PPP1R12C gene
  13694..14503   +  CDS            KanR: aminoglycoside phosphotransferase; aph(3')-Ia; confers resistance to kanamycin in bacteria or G418 (Geneticin®) in eukaryotes
  14756..15344   -  rep_origin     ori: high-copy-number ColE1/pMB1/pBR322/pUC origin of replication
  15515..16375   -  CDS            AmpR: β-lactamase; bla; confers resistance to ampicillin, carbenicillin, and related antibiotics
  16376..16480   -  promoter       AmpR promoter: bla
  16533..16961   -  rep_origin     f1 ori (sequence partly withheld): f1 bacteriophage origin of replication; arrow indicates direction of (+) strand synthesis
  16966..17121   -  CDS            lacZα (fragment): LacZα fragment of β-galactosidase; lacZ fragment
  17129..17147   +  promoter       T7 promoter: promoter for bacteriophage T7 RNA polymerase
  17193..17213   +  protein_bind   attB4: mutant version of attB; core recombination site for the Gateway® BP reaction BP Clonase™
>Addgene plasmid #124639 | B4GALT1-ABA | depositor full sequence | sequence record 239201 | B4GALT1-ABA sequence 17227 bps
GAGGGCTTGTCGACGACGGCGGACTCCGTCGTCAGGATCATGAATTCGACCCCAAGTTTGTACAAAAAAG
CAGACGGCCTGCCACCATGACCGAGTACAAGCCCACGGTGCGCCTCGCCACCCGCGACGACGTCCCCCGG
GCCGTACGCACCCTCGCCGCCGCGTTCGCCGACTACCCCGCCACGCGCCACACCGTCGACCCGGACCGCC
ACATCGAGCGGGTCACCGAGCTGCAAGAACTCTTCCTCACGCGCGTCGGGCTCGACATCGGCAAGGTGTG
GGTCGCGGACGACGGCGCCGCGGTGGCGGTCTGGACCACGCCGGAGAGCGTCGAAGCGGGGGCGGTGTTC
GCCGAGATCGGCCCGCGCATGGCCGAGTTGAGCGGTTCCCGGCTGGCCGCGCAGCAACAGATGGAAGGCC
TCCTGGCGCCGCACCGGCCCAAGGAGCCCGCGTGGTTCCTGGCCACCGTCGGCGTCTCGCCCGACCACCA
GGGCAAGGGTCTGGGCAGCGCCGTCGTGCTCCCCGGAGTGGAGGCGGCCGAGCGCGCCGGGGTGCCCGCC
TTCCTGGAGACCTCCGCGCCCCGCAACCTCCCCTTCTACGAGCGGCTCGGCTTCACCGTCACCGCCGACG
TCGAGGTGCCCGAAGGACCGCGCACCTGGTGCATGACCCGCAAGCCCGGTGCCTGATACCCAGCTTTCTT
GTACAAAGTGGTACGCGTGAATTCACTCCTCAGGTGCAGGCTGCCTATCAGAAGGTGGTGGCTGGTGTGG
CCAATGCCCTGGCTCACAAATACCACTGAGATCTTTTTCCCTCTGCCAAAAATTATGGGGACATCATGAA
GCCCCTTGAGCATCTGACTTCTGGCTAATAAAGGAAATTTATTTTCATTGCAATAGTGTGTTGGAATTTT
TTGTGTCTCTCACTCGGAAGGACATATGGGAGGGCAAATCATTTAAAACATCAGAATGAGTATTTGGTTT
AGAGTTTGGCAACATATGCCCATATGCTGGCTGCCATGAACAAAGGTTGGCTATAAAGAGGTCATCAGTA
TATGAAACAGCCCCCTGCTGTCCATTCCTTATTCCATAGAAAAGCCTTGACTTGAGGTTAGATTTTTTTT
ATATTTTGTTTTGTGTTATTTTTTTCTTTAACATCCCTAAAATTTTCCTTACATGTTTTACTAGCCAGAT
TTTTCCTCCTCTCCTGACTACTCCCAGTCATAGCTGTCCCTCTTCTCTTATGGAGATCCCTCGACCTGCA
GCCCAAGCTTGAATTCTCTAGAATTACCCTGTTATCCCTAGGTTTACCGAGCTCTTATTGGTTTTCAAAC
TTCATTGACTGTGCCAAGCTTCTGACCTCTTCTCTTCCTCCCACAGGGCCTCGAGACAATTGCATCGATG
GTACCAGTGAAAGTCTGCAATGAATTCGAGTTGGCGCGCCTGTCATTCTAAATCTCTCTTTCAGCCTAAA
GCTTTTTCCCCGTATCCCCCCAGGTGTCTGCAGGCTCAAAGAGCAGCGAGAAGCGTTCAGAGGAAAGCGA
TCCCGTGCCACCTTCCCCGTGCCCGGGCTGTCCCCGCACGCTGCCGGCTCGGGGATGCGGGGGGAGCGCC
GGACCGGAGCGGAGCCCCGGGCGGCTCGCTGCTGCCCCCTAGCGGGGGAGGGACGTAATTACATCCCTGG
GGGCTTTGGGAGGGGGCTGTCCCCGTGAGCTCCCAGGCGCGCCTGTCATTCTAAATCTCTCTTTCAGCCT
AAAGCTTTTTCCCCGTATCCCCCCAGGTGTCTGCAGGCTCAAAGAGCAGCGAGAAGCGTTCAGAGGAAAG
CGATCCCGTGCCACCTTCCCCGTGCCCGGGCTGTCCCCGCACGCTGCCGGCTCGGGGATGCGGGGGGAGC
GCCGGACCGGAGCGGAGCCCCGGGCGGCTCGCTGCTGCCCCCTAGCGGGGGAGGGACGTAATTACATCCC
TGGGGGCTTTGGGGGGGGGCTGTCCCCGTGAGCTCCCAGGCGCGCCAACTCGGTACCGTATCGATGTCGA
CGTTAACGCTAGTGATATCAACTTTGTATAGAAAAGTTGGCTCCGAATTCGCCCTTCAGGTCCGAGGTTC
TAGACGAGTTTACTCCCTATCAGTGATAGAGAACGATGTCGAGTTTACTCCCTATCAGTGATAGAGAACG
TATGTCGAGTTTACTCCCTATCAGTGATAGAGAACGTATGTCGAGTTTACTCCCTATCAGTGATAGAGAA
CGTATGTCGAGTTTATCCCTATCAGTGATAGAGAACGTATGTCGAGTTTACTCCCTATCAGTGATAGAGA
ACGTATGTCGAGGTAGGCGTGTACGGTGGGAGGCCTATATAAGCAGAGCTCGTTTAGTGAACCGTCAGAT
CGCAAAGGGCGAATTCGACCCAAGTTTGTACAAAAAAGCAGGCTGATGCCACCATGCGGGCATGGACTGG
TTCCTGGCGTTGGATTATGCTCATTCTTTTTGCCTGGGGGACCTTATTGTTTTATATAGGTGGTCATTTG
GTTCGAGATAATGACCACCCTGACCATTCTAGCAGAGAACTCTCCAAGATTCTTGCAAAGCTGGAGCGCT
TAAAACAACAAAATGAAGACTTGAGGAGAATGGCTGAGTCTCTCCGAATACCAGAAGGCCCTATTGATCA
GGGGACAGCTACAGGAAGAGTCCGTGTTTTAGAAGAACAGCTTGTTAAGGCCAAAGAACAGATTGAAAAT
TACAAGAAACAAGCTAGGAATGATCTGGGAAAGGATCATGAAATCTTAAGGAGGAGGATTGAAAATGGAG
CTAAAGAGCTCTGGTTTTTTCTACAAAGTGAATTGAAGAAATTAAAGAAATTAGAAGGAAACGAACTCCA
AAGACATGCAGATGAAATTCTTTTGGATTTAGGACATCATGAAAGGTCTATCATGACAGATCTATACTAC
CTCAGTCAAACAGATGGAGCAGGTGAGTGGCGGGAAAAAGAAGCCAAAGATCTGACAGAGCTGGTCCAGC
GGAGAATAACATATCTGCAGAATCCCAAGGACTGCAGCAAAGCCAGAAAGCTGGTATGTAATATCAACAA
AGGCTGTGGCTATGGATGTCAACTCCATCATGTGGTTTACTGCTTCATGATTGCTTATGGCACCCAGCGA
ACACTCATCTTGGAATCTCAGAATTGGCGCTATGCTACTGGAGGATGGGAGACTGTGTTTAGACCTGTAA
GTGAGACATGCACAGACAGGTCTGGCCTCTCCACTGGACACTGGTCAGGTGAAGTGAAGGACAAAAATGT
TCAAGTGGTCGAGCTCCCCATTGTAGACAGCCTCCATCCTCGTCCTCCTTACTTACCCTTGGCTGTACCA
GAAGACCTTGCAGATCGACTCCTGAGAGTCCATGGTGATCCTGCAGTGTGGTGGGTATCCCAGTTTGTCA
AATACTTGATCCGTCCACAACCTTGGCTGGAAAGGGAAATAGAAGAAACCACCAAGAAGCTTGGCTTCAA
ACATCCAGTTATTGGAGTCCATGTCAGACGCACTGACAAAGTGGGAACAGAAGCAGCCTTCCATCCCATT
GAGGAATACATGGTACACGTTGAAGAACATTTTCAGCTTCTCGAACGCAGAATGAAAGTGGATAAAAAAA
GAGTGTATCTGGCCACTGATGACCCTTCTTTGTTAAAGGAGGCAAAGACAAAGTACTCCAATTATGAATT
TATTAGTGATAACTCTATTTCTTGGTCAGCTGGACTACACAACCGATACACAGAAAATTCACTTCGGGGC
GTGATCCTGGATATACACTTTCTCTCCCAGGCTGACTTCCTTGTGTGTACTTTTTCATCCCAGGTCTGTA
GGGTTGCTTATGAAATCATGCAAACACTGCATCCTGATGCCTCTGCAAACTTCCATTCTTTAGATGACAT
CTACTATTTTGGAGGCCAAAATGCCCACAACCAGATTGCAGTTTATCCTCACCAACCTCGAACTAAAGAG
GAAATCCCCATGGAACCTGGAGATATCATTGGTGTGGCTGGAAACCATTGGAATGGTTACTCTAAAGGTG
TCAACAGAAAACTAGGAAAAACAGGCCTGTACCCTTCCTACAAAGTCCGAGAGAAGATAGAAACAGTCAA
ATACCCTACATATCCTGAAGCTGAAAAATAGTACCCAGCTTTCTTGTACAAAGTGGTACGCGTGAATTCA
CTCCTCAGGTGCAGGCTGCCTATCAGAAGGTGGTGGCTGGTGTGGCCAATGCCCTGGCTCACAAATACCA
CTGAGATCTTTTTCCCTCTGCCAAAAATTATGGGGACATCATGAAGCCCCTTGAGCATCTGACTTCTGGC
TAATAAAGGAAATTTATTTTCATTGCAATAGTGTGTTGGAATTTTTTGTGTCTCTCACTCGGAAGGACAT
ATGGGAGGGCAAATCATTTAAAACATCAGAATGAGTATTTGGTTTAGAGTTTGGCAACATATGCCCATAT
GCTGGCTGCCATGAACAAAGGTTGGCTATAAAGAGGTCATCAGTATATGAAACAGCCCCCTGCTGTCCAT
TCCTTATTCCATAGAAAAGCCTTGACTTGAGGTTAGATTTTTTTTATATTTTGTTTTGTGTTATTTTTTT
CTTTAACATCCCTAAAATTTTCCTTACATGTTTTACTAGCCAGATTTTTCCTCCTCTCCTGACTACTCCC
AGTCATAGCTGTCCCTCTTCTCTTATGGAGATCCCTCGACCTGCAGCCCAAGCTTGGCGTAATCATGGTC
ATAGCTGTTTCCTGTGTGAAATTGTTATCCGCTCACAATTCCACACAACATACGAGCCGGAAGCATAAAG
TGTAAAGCCTGGGGTGCCTAATGAGTGAGCTAACTCACATTAATTGCGTTGCGCTCACTGCCCGCTTTCC
AGTCGGGAAACCTGTCGTGCCAGCGGATCGACAGTACTAAGCTTGGTGCGTTTTTATGCTTGTAGTATTG
TATAATGTTTTTAAGATCCAAGCTTCTGACCTCTTCTCTTCCTCCCACAGGGCCTCGAGACAATTGCATC
GATGGTACCAGTGAAAGTCTGCAATGAATTCGAGTTGGCGCGCCTGTCATTCTAAATCTCTCTTTCAGCC
TAAAGCTTTTTCCCCGTATCCCCCCAGGTGTCTGCAGGCTCAAAGAGCAGCGAGAAGCGTTCAGAGGAAA
GCGATCCCGTGCCACCTTCCCCGTGCCCGGGCTGTCCCCGCACGCTGCCGGCTCGGGGATGCGGGGGGAG
CGCCGGACCGGAGCGGAGCCCCGGGCGGCTCGCTGCTGCCCCCTAGCGGGGGAGGGACGTAATTACATCC
CTGGGGGCTTTGGGAGGGGGCTGTCCCCGTGAGCTCCCAGGCGCGCCTGTCATTCTAAATCTCTCTTTCA
GCCTAAAGCTTTTTCCCCGTATCCCCCCAGGTGTCTGCAGGCTCAAAGAGCAGCGAGAAGCGTTCAGAGG
AAAGCGATCCCGTGCCACCTTCCCCGTGCCCGGGCTGTCCCCGCACGCTGCCGGCTCGGGGATGCGGGGG
GAGCGCCGGACCGGAGCGGAGCCCCGGGCGGCTCGCTGCTGCCCCCTAGCGGGGGAGGGACGTAATTACA
TCCCTGGGGGCTTTGGGGGGGGGCTGTCCCCGTGAGCTCCCAGGCGCGCCAACTCGGTACCGTATCGATG
TCGACGTTAACGCTAGTGATATCAACTTTGTATAGAAAAGTTGGCTCCGAATTCGCCCTTATTAATTGGC
TCCGGTGCCCGTCAGTGGGCAGAGCGCACATCGCCCACAGTCCCCGAGAAGTTGTGGGGAGGGGTCGGCA
ATTGAACCGGTGCCTAGAGAAGGTGGCGCGGGGTAAACTGGGAAAGTGATGTCGTGTACTGGCTCCGCCT
TTTTCCCGAGGGTGGGGGAGAACCGTATATAAGTGCAGTAGTCGCCGTGAACGTTCTTTTTCGCAACGGG
TTTGCCGCCAGAACACAGGTAAGTGCCGTGTGTGGTTCCCGCGGGCCTGGCCTCTTTACGGGTTATGGCC
CTTGCGTGCCTTGAATTACTTCCACCTGGCTGCAGTACGTGATTCTTGATCCCGAGCTTCGGGTTGGAAG
TGGGTGGGAGAGTTCGAGGCCTTGCGCTTAAGGAGCCCCTTCGCCTCGTGCTTGAGTTGAGGCCTGGCCT
GGGCGCTGGGGCCGCCGCGTGCGAATCTGGTGGCACCTTCGCGCCTGTCTCGCTGCTTTCGATAAGTCTC
TAGCCATTTAAAATTTTTGATGACCTGCTGCGACGCTTTTTTTCTGGCAAGATAGTCTTGTAAATGCGGG
CCAAGATCTGCACACTGGTATTTCGGTTTTTGGGGCCGCGGGCGGCGACGGGGCCCGTGCGTCCCAGCGC
ACATGTTCGGCGAGGCGGGGCCTGCGAGCGCGGCCACCGAGAATCGGACGGGGGTAGTCTCAAGCTGGCC
GGCCTGCTCTGGTGCCTGGCCTCGCGCCGCCGTGTATCGCCCCGCCCTGGGCGGCAAGGCTGGCCCGGTC
GGCACCAGTTGCGTGAGCGGAAAGATGGCCGCTTCCCGGCCCTGCTGCAGGGAGCTCAAAATGGAGGACG
CGGCGCTCGGGAGAGCGGGCGGGTGAGTCACCCACACAAAGGAAAAGGGCCTTTCCGTCCTCAGCCGTCG
CTTCATGTGACTCCACGGAGTACCGGGCGCCGTCCAGGCACCTCGATTAGTTCTCGAGCTTTTGGAGTAC
GTCGTCTTTAGGTTGGGGGGAGGGGTTTTATGCGATGGAGTTTCCCCACACTGAGTGGGTGGAGACTGAA
GTTAGGCCAGCTTGGCACTTGATGTAATTCTCCTTGGAATTTGCCCTTTTTGAGTTTGGATCTTGGTTCA
TTCTCAAGCCTCAGACAGTGGTTCAAAGTTTTTTTCTTCCATTTCAGGTGGATCCCAAGGGCGAATTCGA
CCCAAGTTTGTACAAAAAAGCAGGCTGATGCCACCATGTCTAGGCTGGACAAGAGCAAAGTCATAAACGG
AGCTCTGGAATTACTCAATGGTGTCGGTATCGAAGGCCTGACGACAAGGAAACTCGCTCAAAAGCTGGGA
GTTGAGCAGCCTACCCTGTACTGGCACGTGAAGAACAAGCGGGCCCTGCTCGATGCCCTGCCAATCGAGA
TGCTGGACAGGCATCATACCCACTTCTGCCCCCTGGAAGGCGAGTCATGGCAAGACTTTCTGCGGAACAA
CGCCAAGTCATACCGCTGTGCTCTCCTCTCACATCGCGACGGGGCTAAAGTGCATCTCGGCACCCGCCCA
ACAGAGAAACAGTACGAAACCCTGGAAAATCAGCTCGCGTTCCTGTGTCAGCAAGGCTTCTCCCTGGAGA
ACGCACTGTACGCTCTGTCCGCCGTGGGCCACTTTACACTGGGCTGCGTATTGGAGGAACAGGAGCATCA
AGTAGCAAAAGAGGAAAGAGAGACACCTACCACCGATTCTATGCCCCCACTTCTGAGACAAGCAATTGAG
CTGTTCGACCGGCAGGGAGCCGAACCTGCCTTCCTTTTCGGCCTGGAACTAATCATATGTGGCCTGGAGA
AACAGCTAAAGTGCGAAAGCGGCGGGCCGACCGACGCCCTTGACGATTTTGACTTAGACATGCTCCCAGC
CGATGCCCTTGACGATTTTGACCTTGACATGCTCCCCGGGTAAATACCCAGCTTTCTTGTACAAAGTGGT
ACGCGTGAATTCACTCCTCAGGTGCAGGCTGCCTATCAGAAGGTGGTGGCTGGTGTGGCCAATGCCCTGG
CTCACAAATACCACTGAGATCTTTTTCCCTCTGCCAAAAATTATGGGGACATCATGAAGCCCCTTGAGCA
TCTGACTTCTGGCTAATAAAGGAAATTTATTTTCATTGCAATAGTGTGTTGGAATTTTTTGTGTCTCTCA
CTCGGAAGGACATATGGGAGGGCAAATCATTTAAAACATCAGAATGAGTATTTGGTTTAGAGTTTGGCAA
CATATGCCCATATGCTGGCTGCCATGAACAAAGGTTGGCTATAAAGAGGTCATCAGTATATGAAACAGCC
CCCTGCTGTCCATTCCTTATTCCATAGAAAAGCCTTGACTTGAGGTTAGATTTTTTTTATATTTTGTTTT
GTGTTATTTTTTTCTTTAACATCCCTAAAATTTTCCTTACATGTTTTACTAGCCAGATTTTTCCTCCTCT
CCTGACTACTCCCAGTCATAGCTGTCCCTCTTCTCTTATGGAGATCCCTCGACCTGCAGCCCAAGCTTGG
CGTAATCATGGTCATAGCTGTTTCCTGTGTGAAATTGTTATCCGCTCACAATTCCACACAACATACGAGC
CGGAAGCATAAAGTGTAAAGCCTGGGGTGCCTAATGAGTGAGCTAACTCACATTAATTGCGTTGCGCTCA
CTGCCCGCTTTCCAGTCGGGAAACCTGTCGTGCCAGCGGATCGACAGTACTAAGCTTGGTCTAATACCCA
ATCTCTCGTCTTATCCAGATGTTTTATACGCCAAGCTTCTGACCTCTTCTCTTCCTCCCACAGGGCCTCG
AGACAATTGCATCGATGGTACCAGTGAAAGTCTGCAATGAATTCGAGTTGGCGCGCCTGTCATTCTAAAT
CTCTCTTTCAGCCTAAAGCTTTTTCCCCGTATCCCCCCAGGTGTCTGCAGGCTCAAAGAGCAGCGAGAAG
CGTTCAGAGGAAAGCGATCCCGTGCCACCTTCCCCGTGCCCGGGCTGTCCCCGCACGCTGCCGGCTCGGG
GATGCGGGGGGAGCGCCGGACCGGAGCGGAGCCCCGGGCGGCTCGCTGCTGCCCCCTAGCGGGGGAGGGA
CGTAATTACATCCCTGGGGGCTTTGGGAGGGGGCTGTCCCCGTGAGCTCCCAGGCGCGCCTGTCATTCTA
AATCTCTCTTTCAGCCTAAAGCTTTTTCCCCGTATCCCCCCAGGTGTCTGCAGGCTCAAAGAGCAGCGAG
AAGCGTTCAGAGGAAAGCGATCCCGTGCCACCTTCCCCGTGCCCGGGCTGTCCCCGCACGCTGCCGGCTC
GGGGATGCGGGGGGAGCGCCGGACCGGAGCGGAGCCCCGGGCGGCTCGCTGCTGCCCCCTAGCGGGGGAG
GGACGTAATTACATCCCTGGGGGCTTTGGGGGGGGGCTGTCCCCGTGAGCTCCCAGGCGCGCCAACTCGG
TACCGTATCGATGTCGACGTTAACGCTAGTGATATCAACTTTGTATAGAAAAGTTGGCTCCGAATTCGCC
CTTATTAATTGGCTCCGGTGCCCGTCAGTGGGCAGAGCGCACATCGCCCACAGTCCCCGAGAAGTTGTGG
GGAGGGGTCGGCAATTGAACCGGTGCCTAGAGAAGGTGGCGCGGGGTAAACTGGGAAAGTGATGTCGTGT
ACTGGCTCCGCCTTTTTCCCGAGGGTGGGGGAGAACCGTATATAAGTGCAGTAGTCGCCGTGAACGTTCT
TTTTCGCAACGGGTTTGCCGCCAGAACACAGGTAAGTGCCGTGTGTGGTTCCCGCGGGCCTGGCCTCTTT
ACGGGTTATGGCCCTTGCGTGCCTTGAATTACTTCCACCTGGCTGCAGTACGTGATTCTTGATCCCGAGC
TTCGGGTTGGAAGTGGGTGGGAGAGTTCGAGGCCTTGCGCTTAAGGAGCCCCTTCGCCTCGTGCTTGAGT
TGAGGCCTGGCCTGGGCGCTGGGGCCGCCGCGTGCGAATCTGGTGGCACCTTCGCGCCTGTCTCGCTGCT
TTCGATAAGTCTCTAGCCATTTAAAATTTTTGATGACCTGCTGCGACGCTTTTTTTCTGGCAAGATAGTC
TTGTAAATGCGGGCCAAGATCTGCACACTGGTATTTCGGTTTTTGGGGCCGCGGGCGGCGACGGGGCCCG
TGCGTCCCAGCGCACATGTTCGGCGAGGCGGGGCCTGCGAGCGCGGCCACCGAGAATCGGACGGGGGTAG
TCTCAAGCTGGCCGGCCTGCTCTGGTGCCTGGCCTCGCGCCGCCGTGTATCGCCCCGCCCTGGGCGGCAA
GGCTGGCCCGGTCGGCACCAGTTGCGTGAGCGGAAAGATGGCCGCTTCCCGGCCCTGCTGCAGGGAGCTC
AAAATGGAGGACGCGGCGCTCGGGAGAGCGGGCGGGTGAGTCACCCACACAAAGGAAAAGGGCCTTTCCG
TCCTCAGCCGTCGCTTCATGTGACTCCACGGAGTACCGGGCGCCGTCCAGGCACCTCGATTAGTTCTCGA
GCTTTTGGAGTACGTCGTCTTTAGGTTGGGGGGAGGGGTTTTATGCGATGGAGTTTCCCCACACTGAGTG
GGTGGAGACTGAAGTTAGGCCAGCTTGGCACTTGATGTAATTCTCCTTGGAATTTGCCCTTTTTGAGTTT
GGATCTTGGTTCATTCTCAAGCCTCAGACAGTGGTTCAAAGTTTTTTTCTTCCATTTCAGGTGGATCCCA
AGGGCGAATTCGACCCAAGTTTGTACAAAAAAGCAGGCTGCCACCATGGTGTCTAAGGGCGAGGAGCTGA
TTAAGGAGAACATGCACATGAAGCTGTACATGGAGGGCACCGTGAACAACCACCACTTCAAGTGCACATC
CGAGGGCGAAGGCAAGCCCTACGAGGGCACCCAGACCATGAGAATCAAGGTGGTCGAGGGCGGCCCTCTC
CCCTTCGCCTTCGACATCCTGGCTACCAGCTTCATGTACGGCAGCAAAACCTTCATCAACCACACCCAGG
GCATCCCCGACTTCTTTAAGCAGTCCTTCCCTGAGGGCTTCACATGGGAGAGAGTCACCACATACGAAGA
CGGGGGCGTGCTGACCGCTACCCAGGACACCAGCCTCCAGGACGGCTGCCTCATCTACAACGTCAAGATC
AGAGGGGTGAACTTCCCATCCAACGGCCCTGTGATGCAGAAGAAAACACTCGGCTGGGAGGCCTCCACCG
AGATGCTGTACCCCGCTGACGGCGGCCTGGAAGGCAGAAGCGACATGGCCCTGAAGCTCGTGGGCGGGGG
CCACCTGATCTGCAACTTGAAGACCACATACAGATCCAAGAAACCCGCTAAGAACCTCAAGATGCCCGGC
GTCTACTATGTGGACAGAAGACTGGAAAGAATCAAGGAGGCCGACAAAGAGACATACGTCGAGCAGCACG
AGGTGGCTGTGGCCAGATACTGCGACCTCCCTAGCAAACTGGGGCACAAACTTAATTGATAAACCCAGCT
TTCTTGTACAAAGTGGTACGCGTGAATTCACTCCTCAGGTGCAGGCTGCCTATCAGAAGGTGGTGGCTGG
TGTGGCCAATGCCCTGGCTCACAAATACCACTGAGATCTTTTTCCCTCTGCCAAAAATTATGGGGACATC
ATGAAGCCCCTTGAGCATCTGACTTCTGGCTAATAAAGGAAATTTATTTTCATTGCAATAGTGTGTTGGA
ATTTTTTGTGTCTCTCACTCGGAAGGACATATGGGAGGGCAAATCATTTAAAACATCAGAATGAGTATTT
GGTTTAGAGTTTGGCAACATATGCCCATATGCTGGCTGCCATGAACAAAGGTTGGCTATAAAGAGGTCAT
CAGTATATGAAACAGCCCCCTGCTGTCCATTCCTTATTCCATAGAAAAGCCTTGACTTGAGGTTAGATTT
TTTTTATATTTTGTTTTGTGTTATTTTTTTCTTTAACATCCCTAAAATTTTCCTTACATGTTTTACTAGC
CAGATTTTTCCTCCTCTCCTGACTACTCCCAGTCATAGCTGTCCCTCTTCTCTTATGGAGATCCCTCGAC
CTGCAGCCCAAGCTTGGCGTAATCATGGTCATAGCTGTTTCCTGTGTGAAATTGTTATCCGCTCACAATT
CCACACAACATACGAGCCGGAAGCATAAAGTGTAAAGCCTGGGGTGCCTAATGAGTGAGCTAACTCACAT
TAATTGCGTTGCGCTCACTGCCCGCTTTCCAGTCGGGAAACCTGTCGTGCCAGCGGATCGACAGTACTAA
GCTTGGTGAATTCCCTTATGTGAGTGTAAAAGGCAGGCGAGTTTGTCCCCAATTGCATCGATGGTACCAG
TGAAAGTCTGCAATGAATTCGAGTTGGCGCGCCTGTCATTCTAAATCTCTCTTTCAGCCTAAAGCTTTTT
CCCCGTATCCCCCCAGGTGTCTGCAGGCTCAAAGAGCAGCGAGAAGCGTTCAGAGGAAAGCGATCCCGTG
CCACCTTCCCCGTGCCCGGGCTGTCCCCGCACGCTGCCGGCTCGGGGATGCGGGGGGAGCGCCGGACCGG
AGCGGAGCCCCGGGCGGCTCGCTGCTGCCCCCTAGCGGGGGAGGGACGTAATTACATCCCTGGGGGCTTT
GGGAGGGGGCTGTCCCCGTGAGCTCCCAGGCGCGCCTGTCATTCTAAATCTCTCTTTCAGCCTAAAGCTT
TTTCCCCGTATCCCCCCAGGTGTCTGCAGGCTCAAAGAGCAGCGAGAAGCGTTCAGAGGAAAGCGATCCC
GTGCCACCTTCCCCGTGCCCGGGCTGTCCCCGCACGCTGCCGGCTCGGGGATGCGGGGGGAGCGCCGGAC
CGGAGCGGAGCCCCGGGCGGCTCGCTGCTGCCCCCTAGCGGGGGAGGGACGTAATTACATCCCTGGGGGC
TTTGGGGGGGGGCTGTCCCCGTGAGCTCCCAGGCGCGCCAACTCGGTACCGTATCGATGTCGACGGTGCG
TTTTTATGCTTGTAGTATTGTATAATGTTTTTAAGATCCTAGGGATAACAGGGTAATCGGCCGCTACTAG
GGACAGGATTGGTGACAGAAAAGCCCCATCCTTAGGCCTCCTCCTTCCTAGTCTCCTGATATTGGGTCTA
ACCCCCACCTCCTGTTAGGCAGATTCCTTATCTGGTGACACACCCCCATTTCCTGGAGCCATCTCTCTCC
TTGCCAGAACCTCTAAGGTTTGCTTACGATGGAGCCAGAGAGGATCCTGGGAGGGAGAGCTTGGCAGGGG
GTGGGAGGGAAGGGGGGGATGCGTGACCTGCCCGGTTCTCAGTGGCCACCCTGCGCTACCCTCTCCCAGA
ACCTGAGCTGCTCTGACGCGGCTGTCTGGTGCGTTTCACTGATCCTGGTGCTGCAGCTTCCTTACACTTC
CCAAGAGGAGAAGCAGTTTGGAAAAACAAAATCAGAATAAGTTGGTCCTGAGTTCTAACTTTGGCTCTTC
ACCTTTCTAGTCCCCAATTTATATTGTTCCTCCGTGCGTCAGTTTTACCTGTGAGATAAGGCCAGTAGCC
AGCCCCGTCCTGGCAGGGCTGTGGTGAGGAGGGGGGTGTCCGTGTGGAAAACTCCCTTTGTGAGAATGGT
GCGTCCTAGGTGTTCACCAGGTCGTGGCCGCCTCTACTCCCTTTCTCTTTCTCCATCCTTCTTTCCTTAA
AGAGTCCCCAGTGCTATCTGGGACATATTCCTCCGCCCAGAGCAGGGTCCCGCTTCCCTAAGGCCCTGCT
CTGGGCTTCTGGGTTTGAGTCCTTGGCAAGCCCAGGAGAGGCGCTCAGGCTTCCCTGTCCCCCTTCCTCG
TCCACCATCTCATGCCCCTGGCTCTCCTGCCCCTTCCCTACAGGGGTTCCTGGCTCTGCTCTCCACCGCG
GGCAGCTCTGGCCCGTGTCTCAAAATCTCTGATGTTACATTGCACAAGATAAAATAATATCATCATGAAC
AATAAAACTGTCTGCTTACATAAACAGTAATACAAGGGGTGTTATGAGCCATATTCAACGGGAAACGTCG
AGGCCGCGATTAAATTCCAACATGGATGCTGATTTATATGGGTATAAATGGGCTCGCGATAATGTCGGGC
AATCAGGTGCGACAATCTATCGCTTGTATGGGAAGCCCGATGCGCCAGAGTTGTTTCTGAAACATGGCAA
AGGTAGCGTTGCCAATGATGTTACAGATGAGATGGTCAGACTAAACTGGCTGACGGAATTTATGCCTCTT
CCGACCATCAAGCATTTTATCCGTACTCCTGATGATGCATGGTTACTCACCACTGCGATCCCCGGAAAAA
CAGCATTCCAGGTATTAGAAGAATATCCTGATTCAGGTGAAAATATTGTTGATGCGCTGGCAGTGTTCCT
GCGCCGGTTGCATTCGATTCCTGTTTGTAATTGTCCTTTTAACAGCGATCGCGTATTTCGTCTCGCTCAG
GCGCAATCACGAATGAATAACGGTTTGGTTGATGCGAGTGATTTTGATGACGAGCGTAATGGCTGGCCTG
TTGAACAAGTCTGGAAAGAAATGCATAAACTTTTGCCATTCTCACCGGATTCAGTCGTCACTCATGGTGA
TTTCTCACTTGATAACCTTATTTTTGACGAGGGGAAATTAATAGGTTGTATTGATGTTGGACGAGTCGGA
ATCGCAGACCGATACCAGGATCTTGCCATCCTATGGAACTGCCTCGGTGAGTTTTCTCCTTCATTACAGA
AACGGCTTTTTCAAAAATATGGTATTGATAATCCTGATATGAATAAATTGCAGTTTCATTTGATGCTCGA
TGAGTTTTTCTAATCAGAATTGGTTAATTGGTTGTAACACTGGCAGAGCATTACGCTGACTTGACGGGAC
GGCGCAAGCTCATGACCAAAATCCCTTAACGTGAGTTACGCGTCGTTCCACTGAGCGTCAGACGGTATCA
CTAGTATTACAGAGGTAAGTTATAACAGTCGCCTAACCCAATTGAGGGGATAACGCAGGAAAGAACATGT
GAGCAAAAGGCCAGCAAAAGGCCAGGAACCGTAAAAAGGCCGCGTTGCTGGCGTTTTTCCATAGGCTCCG
CCCCCCTGACGAGCATCACAAAAATCGACGCTCAAGTCAGAGGTGGCGAAACCCGACAGGACTATAAAGA
TACCAGGCGTTTCCCCCTGGAAGCTCCCTCGTGCGCTCTCCTGTTCCGACCCTGCCGCTTACCGGATACC
TGTCCGCCTTTCTCCCTTCGGGAAGCGTGGCGCTTTCTCATAGCTCACGCTGTAGGTATCTCAGTTCGGT
GTAGGTCGTTCGCTCCAAGCTGGGCTGTGTGCACGAACCCCCCGTTCAGCCCGACCGCTGCGCCTTATCC
GGTAACTATCGTCTTGAGTCCAACCCGGTAAGACACGACTTATCGCCACTGGCAGCAGCCACTGGTAACA
GGATTAGCAGAGCGAGGTATGTAGGCGGTGCTACAGAGTTCTTGAAGTGGTGGCCTAACTACGGCTACAC
TAGAAGAACAGTATTTGGTATCTGCGCTCTGCTGAAGCCAGTTACCTTCGGAAAAAGAGTTGGTAGCTCT
TGATCCGGCAAACAAACCACCGCTGGTAGCGGTGGTTTTTTTGTTTGCAAGCAGCAGATTACGCGCAGAA
AAAAAGGATCTCAAGAAGATCCTTTGATCTTTTCTACGGGGTCTGACGCTCAGTGGAACGAAAACTCACG
TTAAGGGATTTTGGTCATGAGATTATCAAAAAGGATCTTCACCTAGATCCTTTTAAATTAAAAATGAAGT
TTTAAATCAATCTAAAGTATATATGAGTAAACTTGGTCTGACAGTTACCAATGCTTAATCAGTGAGGCAC
CTATCTCAGCGATCTGTCTATTTCGTTCATCCATAGTTGCCTGACTCCCCGTCGTGTAGATAACTACGAT
ACGGGAGGGCTTACCATCTGGCCCCAGTGCTGCAATGATACCGCGAGACCCACGCTCACCGGCTCCAGAT
TTATCAGCAATAAACCAGCCAGCCGGAAGGGCCGAGCGCAGAAGTGGTCCTGCAACTTTATCCGCCTCCA
TCCAGTCTATTAATTGTTGCCGGGAAGCTAGAGTAAGTAGTTCGCCAGTTAATAGTTTGCGCAACGTTGT
TGCCATTGCTACAGGCATCGTGGTGTCACGCTCGTCGTTTGGTATGGCTTCATTCAGCTCCGGTTCCCAA
CGATCAAGGCGAGTTACATGATCCCCCATGTTGTGCAAAAAAGCGGTTAGCTCCTTCGGTCCTCCGATCG
TTGTCAGAAGTAAGTTGGCCGCAGTGTTATCACTCATGGTTATGGCAGCACTGCATAATTCTCTTACTGT
CATGCCATCCGTAAGATGCTTTTCTGTGACTGGTGAGTACTCAACCAAGTCATTCTGAGAATAGTGTATG
CGGCGACCGAGTTGCTCTTGCCCGGCGTCAATACGGGATAATACCGCGCCACATAGCAGAACTTTAAAAG
TGCTCATCATTGGAAAACGTTCTTCGGGGCGAAAACTCTCAAGGATCTTACCGCTGTTGAGATCCAGTTC
GATGTAACCCACTCGTGCACCCAACTGATCTTCAGCATCTTTTACTTTCACCAGCGTTTCTGGGTGAGCA
AAAACAGGAAGGCAAAATGCCGCAAAAAAGGGAATAAGGGCGACACGGAAATGTTGAATACTCATACTCT
TCCTTTTTCAATATTATTGAAGCATTTATCAGGGTTATTGTCTCATGAGCGGATACATATTTGAATGTAT
TTAGAAAAATAAACAAATAGGGGTTCCGCGCACATTTCCCCGAAAAGTGCCACCTAAATTGTAAGCGTTA
ATATTTTGTTAAAATTCGCGTTAAATTTTTGTTAAATCAGCTCATTTTTTAACCAATAGGCCGAAATCGG
CAAAATCCCTTATAAATCAAAAGAATAGACCGAGATAGGGTTGAGTGTTGTTCCAGTTTGGAACAAGAGT
CCACTATTAAAGAACGTGGACTCCAACGTCAAAGG
[49 nt withheld, positions 16696-16744]
T
[91 nt withheld, positions 16746-16836]
G
[124 nt withheld, positions 16838-16961]
CCCATTCGCCATTCAGGCTGCGCAACTGTTGGGAAGGGCGATCGGTGCGGGCCTCTTCGCTATTACGCCA
GCTGGCGAAAGGGGGATGTGCTGCAAGGCGATTAAGTTGGGTAACGCCAGGGTTTTCCCAGTCACGACGT
TGTAAAACGACGGCCAGTGAGCGCGCGTAATACGACTCACTATAGGGCGAATTGGGTACCGTATCGATGT
CGACGTTAACGCTAGTGATATCAACTTTGTATAGAAAAGTTGGCTCCGAATTTCTC
