>Addgene plasmid #124639 | B4GALT1-ABA | addgene partial sequence | sequence record 248080 | Addgene Partial NGS Result
TCCCTCCCCCGCTAGGGGGCAGCAGCGAGCCGCCCGGGGCTCCGCTCCGGTCCGGCGCTCCCCCCGCATC
CCCGAGCCGGCAGCGTGCGGGGACAGCCCGGGCACGGGGAAGGTGGCACGGGATCGCTTTCCTCTGAACG
CTTCTCGCTGCTCTTTGAGCCTGCAGACACCTGGGGGGATACGGGGAAAAAGCTTTAGGCTGAAAGAGAG
ATTTAGAATGACAGGCGCGCCTGGGAGCTCACGGGGACAGCCCCCTCCCAAAGCCCCCAGGGATGTAATT
ACGTCCCTCCCCCGCTAGGGGGCAGCAGCGAGCCGCCCGGGGCTCCGCTCCGGTCCGGCGCTCCCCCCGC
ATCCCCGAGCCGGCAGCGTGCGGGGACAGCCCGGGCACGGGGAAGGTGGCACGGGATCGCTTTCCTCTGA
ACGCTTCTCGCTGCTCTTTGAGCCTGCAGACACCTGGGGGGATACGGGGAAAAAGCTTTAGGCTGAAAGA
GAGATTTAGAATGACAGGCGCGCCAACTCGAATTCATTGCAGACTTTCACTGGTACCATCGATGCAATTG
TCTCGAGGCCCTGTGGGAGGAAGAGAAGAGGTCAGAAGCTTGGCACAGTCAATGAAGTTTGAAAACCAAT
AAGAGCTCGGTAAACCTAGGGATAACAGGGTAATTCTAGAGAATTCAAGCTTGGGCTGCAGGTCGAGGGA
TCTCCATAAGAGAAGAGGGACAGCTATGACTGGGAGTAGTCAGGAGAGGAGGAAAAATCTGGCTAGTAAA
ACATGTAAGGAAAATTTTAGGGATGTTAAAGAAAAAAATAACACAAAACAAAATATAAAAAAAATCTAAC
CTCAAGTCAAGGCTTTTCTATGGAATAAGGAATGGACAGCAGGGGGCTGTTTCATATACTGATGACCTCT
TTATAGCCAACCTTTGTTCATGGCAGCCAGCATATGGGCATATGTTGCCAAACTCTAAACCAAATACTCA
TTCTGATGTTTTAAATGATTTGCCCTCCCATATGTCCTTCCGAGTGAGAGACACAAAAAATTCCAACACA
CTATTGCAATGAAAATAAATTTCCTTTATTAGCCAGAAGTCAGATGCTCAAGGGGCTTCATGATGTCCCC
ATAATTTTTGGCAGAGGGAAAAAGATCTCAGTGGTATTTGTGAGCCAGGGCATTGGCCACACCAGCCACC
ACCTTCTGATAGGCAGCCTGCACCTGAGGAGTGAATTCACGCGTACCACTTTGTACAAGAAAGCTGGGTA
TTAGCCCTCCCACACATAACCAGAGGGCAGCAATTCACGAATCCCAACTGCCGTCGGCTGTCCATCACTG
TCCTTCACTATGGCTTTGATCCCAGGATGCAGATCGAGAAGCACCTGTCGGCACCGTCCGCAGGGGCTCA
AGATGCCCCTGTTCTCATTTCCGATCGCGACGATACAAGTCAGGTTGCCAGCTGCCGCAGCAGCAGCAGT
GCCCAGCACCACGAGTTCTGCACAAGGTCCCCCAGTAAAATGATATACATTGACACCAGTGAAGATGCGG
CCGTCGCTAGAGAGAGCTGCGCTGGCGACGCTGTAGTCTTCAGAGATGGGGATGCTGTTGATTGTAGCCG
TTGCTCTTTCAATGAGGGTGGATTCTTCTTGAGACAAAGGCTTGGCCATGGTGGCAGGCCGTTCAGCCTG
CTTTTTTGTACAAACTTGGGTCGAATTCATGATCCTGACGACGGAGTCCGCCGTCGTCGACAAGCCCTCG
AGAAATTCGGAGCCAACTTTTCTATACAAAGTTGATATCACTAGCGTTAACGTCGACATCGATACGGTAC
CCAATTCGCCCTATAGTGAGTCGTATTACGCGCGCTCACTGGCCGTCGTTTTACAACGTCGTGACTGGGA
AAACCCTGGCGTTACCCAACTTAATCGCCTTGCAGCACATCCCCCTTTCGCCAGCTGGCGTAATAGCGAA
GAGGCCCGCACCGATCGCCCTTCCCAACAGTTGCGCAGCCTGAATGGCGAATGGG
[124 nt withheld, positions 2016-2139]
C
[91 nt withheld, positions 2141-2231]
A
[49 nt withheld, positions 2233-2281]
CCTTTGACGTTGGAGTCCACGTTCTTTAATAGTGGACTCTTGTTCCAAACTGGAACAACACTCAACCCTA
TCTCGGTCTATTCTTTTGATTTATAAGGGATTTTGCCGATTTCGGCCTATTGGTTAAAAAATGAGCTGAT
TTAACAAAAATTTAACGCGAATTTTAACAAAATATTAACGCTTACAATTTAGGTGGCACTTTTCGGGGAA
ATGTGCGCGGAACCCCTATTTGTTTATTTTTCTAAATACATTCAAATATGTATCCGCTCATGAGACAATA
ACCCTGATAAATGCTTCAATAATATTGAAAAAGGAAGAGTATGAGTATTCAACATTTCCGTGTCGCCCTT
ATTCCCTTTTTTGCGGCATTTTGCCTTCCTGTTTTTGCTCACCCAGAAACGCTGGTGAAAGTAAAAGATG
CTGAAGATCAGTTGGGTGCACGAGTGGGTTACATCGAACTGGATCTCAACAGCGGTAAGATCCTTGAGAG
TTTTCGCCCCGAAGAACGTTTTCCAATGATGAGCACTTTTAAAGTTCTGCTATGTGGCGCGGTATTATCC
CGTATTGACGCCGGGCAAGAGCAACTCGGTCGCCGCATACACTATTCTCAGAATGACTTGGTTGAGTACT
CACCAGTCACAGAAAAGCATCTTACGGATGGCATGACAGTAAGAGAATTATGCAGTGCTGCCATAACCAT
GAGTGATAACACTGCGGCCAACTTACTTCTGACAACGATCGGAGGACCGAAGGAGCTAACCGCTTTTTTG
CACAACATGGGGGATCATGTAACTCGCCTTGATCGTTGGGAACCGGAGCTGAATGAAGCCATACCAAACG
ACGAGCGTGACACCACGATGCCTGTAGCAATGGCAACAACGTTGCGCAAACTATTAACTGGCGAACTACT
TACTCTAGCTTCCCGGCAACAATTAATAGACTGGATGGAGGCGGATAAAGTTGCAGGACCACTTCTGCGC
TCGGCCCTTCCGGCTGGCTGGTTTATTGCTGATAAATCTGGAGCCGGTGAGCGTGGGTCTCGCGGTATCA
TTGCAGCACTGGGGCCAGATGGTAAGCCCTCCCGTATCGTAGTTATCTACACGACGGGGAGTCAGGCAAC
TATGGATGAACGAAATAGACAGATCGCTGAGATAGGTGCCTCACTGATTAAGCATTGGTAACTGTCAGAC
CAAGTTTACTCATATATACTTTAGATTGATTTAAAACTTCATTTTTAATTTAAAAGGATCTAGGTGAAGA
TCCTTTTTGATAATCTCATGACCAAAATCCCTTAACGTGAGTTTTCGTTCCACTGAGCGTCAGACCCCGT
AGAAAAGATCAAAGGATCTTCTTGAGATCCTTTTTTTCTGCGCGTAATCTGCTGCTTGCAAACAAAAAAA
CCACCGCTACCAGCGGTGGTTTGTTTGCCGGATCAAGAGCTACCAACTCTTTTTCCGAAGGTAACTGGCT
TCAGCAGAGCGCAGATACCAAATACTGTTCTTCTAGTGTAGCCGTAGTTAGGCCACCACTTCAAGAACTC
TGTAGCACCGCCTACATACCTCGCTCTGCTAATCCTGTTACCAGTGGCTGCTGCCAGTGGCGATAAGTCG
TGTCTTACCGGGTTGGACTCAAGACGATAGTTACCGGATAAGGCGCAGCGGTCGGGCTGAACGGGGGGTT
CGTGCACACAGCCCAGCTTGGAGCGAACGACCTACACCGAACTGAGATACCTACAGCGTGAGCTATGAGA
AAGCGCCACGCTTCCCGAAGGGAGAAAGGCGGACAGGTATCCGGTAAGCGGCAGGGTCGGAACAGGAGAG
CGCACGAGGGAGCTTCCAGGGGGAAACGCCTGGTATCTTTATAGTCCTGTCGGGTTTCGCCACCTCTGAC
TTGAGCGTCGATTTTTGTGATGCTCGTCAGGGGGGCGGAGCCTATGGAAAAACGCCAGCAACGCGGCCTT
TTTACGGTTCCTGGCCTTTTGCTGGCCTTTTGCTCACATGTTCTTTCCTGCGTTATCCCCTCAATTGGGT
TAGGCGACTGTTATAACTTACCTCTGTAATACTAGTGATACCGTCTGACGCTCAGTGGAACGACGCGTAA
CTCACGTTAAGGGATTTTGGTCATGAGCTTGCGCCGTCCCGTCAAGTCAGCGTAATGCTCTGCCAGTGTT
ACAACCAATTAACCAATTCTGATTAGAAAAACTCATCGAGCATCAAATGAAACTGCAATTTATTCATATC
AGGATTATCAATACCATATTTTTGAAAAAGCCGTTTCTGTAATGAAGGAGAAAACTCACCGAGGCAGTTC
CATAGGATGGCAAGATCCTGGTATCGGTCTGCGATTCCGACTCGTCCAACATCAATACAACCTATTAATT
TCCCCTCGTCAAAAATAAGGTTATCAAGTGAGAAATCACCATGAGTGACGACTGAATCCGGTGAGAATGG
CAAAAGTTTATGCATTTCTTTCCAGACTTGTTCAACAGGCCAGCCATTACGCTCGTCATCAAAATCACTC
GCATCAACCAAACCGTTATTCATTCGTGATTGCGCCTGAGCGAGACGAAATACGCGATCGCTGTTAAAAG
GACAATTACAAACAGGAATCGAATGCAACCGGCGCAGGAACACTGCCAGCGCATCAACAATATTTTCACC
TGAATCAGGATATTCTTCTAATACCTGGAATGCTGTTTTTCCGGGGATCGCAGTGGTGAGTAACCATGCA
TCATCAGGAGTACGGATAAAATGCTTGATGGTCGGAAGAGGCATAAATTCCGTCAGCCAGTTTAGTCTGA
CCATCTCATCTGTAACATCATTGGCAACGCTACCTTTGCCATGTTTCAGAAACAACTCTGGCGCATCGGG
CTTCCCATACAAGCGATAGATTGTCGCACCTGATTGCCCGACATTATCGCGAGCCCATTTATACCCATAT
AAATCAGCATCCATGTTGGAATTTAATCGCGGCCTCGACGTTTCCCGTTGAATATGGCTCATAACACCCC
TTGTATTACTGTTTATGTAAGCAGACAGTTTTATTGTTCATGATGATATATTTTTATCTTGTGCAATGTA
ACATCAGAGATTTTGAGACACGGGCCAGAGCTCCCGCGGTGGAGAGCAGAGCCAGGAACCCCTGTAGGGA
AGGGGCAGGAGAGCCAGGGGCATGAGATGGTGGACGAGGAAGGGGGACAGGGAAGCCTGAGCGCCTCTCC
TGGGCTTGCCAAGGACTCAAACCCAGAAGCCCAGAGCAGGGCCTTAGGGAAGCGGGACCCTGCTCTGGGC
GGAGGAATATGTCCCAGATAGCACTGGGGACTCTTTAAGGAAAGAAGGATGGAGAAAGAGAAAGGGAGTA
GAGGCGGCCACGACCTGGTGAACACCTAGGACGCACCATTCTCACAAAGGGAGTTTTCCACACGGACACC
CCCCTCCTCACCACAGCCCTGCCAGGACGGGGCTGGCTACTGGCCTTATCTCACAGGTAAAACTGACGCA
CGGAGGAACAATATAAATTGGGGACTAGAAAGGTGAAGAGCCAAAGTTAGAACTCAGGACCAACTTATTC
TGATTTTGTTTTTCCAAACTGCTTCTCCTCTTGGGAAGTGTAAGGAAGCTGCAGCACCAGGATCAGTGAA
ACGCACCAGACAGCCGCGTCAGAGCAGCTCAGGTTCTGGGAGAGGGTAGCGCAGGGTGGCCACTGAGAAC
CGGGCAGGTCACGCATCCCCCCCTTCCCTCCCACCCCCTGCCAAGCTCTCCCTCCCAGGATCCTCTCTGG
CTCCATCGTAAGCAAACCTTAGAGGTTCTGGCAAGGAGAGAGATGGCTCCAGGAAATGGGGGTGTGTCAC
CAGATAAGGAATCTGCCTAACAGGAGGTGGGGGTTAGACCCAATATCAGGAGACTAGGAAGGAGGAGGCC
TAAGGATGGGGCTTTTCTGTCACCAATCCTGTCCCTAGTAGCGGCCGATTACCCTGTTATCCCTAGGATC
TTAAAAACATTATACAATACTACAAGCATAAAAACGCACCGTCGACATCGATACGGTACCGAGTTGGCGC
GCCTGGGAGCTCACGGGGACAGCCCCCCCCCAAAGCCCCCAGGGATGTAATTACG
